>Addgene plasmid #111380 | pAV hTERTsh | depositor full sequence | sequence record 209228 | pAV hTERTsh sequence 33581 bps
CATCATCAATAATATACCTTATTTTGGATTGAAGCCAATATGATAATGAGGGGGTGGAGTTTGTGACGTG
GCGCGGGGCGTGGGAACGGGGCGGGTGACGTAGTAGTGTGGCGGAAGTGTGATGTTGCAAGTGTGGCGGA
ACACATGTAAGCGACGGATGTGGCAAAAGTGACGTTTTTGGTGTGCGCCGGTGTACACAGGAAGTGACAA
TTTTCGCGCGGTTTTAGGCGGATGTTGTAGTAAATTTGGGCGTAACCGAGTAAGATTTGGCCATTTTCGC
GGGAAAACTGAATAAGAGGAAGTGAAATCTGAATAATTTTGTGTTACTCATAGCGCGTAATATTTGTCTA
GGGCCGCGGGGACTTTGACCGTTTACGTGGAGACTCGCCCAGGTGTTTTTCTCAGGTGTTTTCCGCGTTC
CGGGTCAAAGTTGGCGTTTTATTATTATAGTCAGTCGAAGCTTGGATCCGGTACCTCTAGAATTCTCGAG
CGGCCGCTAGCGACATCGATCACAAGTTTGTACAAAAAAGCAGGCTTTAAAGGAACCAATTCAGTCGACT
GGATCTGTCGACAAGGTCGGGCAGGAAGAGGGCCTATTTCCCATGATTCCTTCATATTTGCATATACGAT
ACAAGGCTGTTAGAGAGATAATTAGAATTAATTTGACTGTAAACACAAAGATATTAGTACAAAATACGTG
ACGTAGAAAGTAATAATTTCTTGGGTAGTTTGCAGTTTTAAAATTATGTTTTAAAATGGACTATCATATG
CTTACCGTAACTTGAAAGTATTTCGATTTCTTGGCTTTATATATCTTGTGGAAAGGACGAAACACCGTTT
CATCAGCAAGTTTGGATTCAAGAGATCCAAACTTGCTGATGAAATTTTTGAATTCTCGAGATATCTAGAC
CCAGCTTTCTTGTACAAAGTGGTGATCGATTCGACAGATCACTGAAATGTGTGGGCGTGGCTTAAGGGTG
GGAAAGAATATATAAGGTGGGGGTCTTATGTAGTTTTGTATCTGTTTTGCAGCAGCCGCCGCCGCCATGA
GCACCAACTCGTTTGATGGAAGCATTGTGAGCTCATATTTGACAACGCGCATGCCCCCATGGGCCGGGGT
GCGTCAGAATGTGATGGGCTCCAGCATTGATGGTCGCCCCGTCCTGCCCGCAAACTCTACTACCTTGACC
TACGAGACCGTGTCTGGAACGCCGTTGGAGACTGCAGCCTCCGCCGCCGCTTCAGCCGCTGCAGCCACCG
CCCGCGGGATTGTGACTGACTTTGCTTTCCTGAGCCCGCTTGCAAGCAGTGCAGCTTCCCGTTCATCCGC
CCGCGATGACAAGTTGACGGCTCTTTTGGCACAATTGGATTCTTTGACCCGGGAACTTAATGTCGTTTCT
CAGCAGCTGTTGGATCTGCGCCAGCAGGTTTCTGCCCTGAAGGCTTCCTCCCCTCCCAATGCGGTTTAAA
ACATAAATAAAAAACCAGACTCTGTTTGGATTTGGATCAAGCAAGTGTCTTGCTGTCTTTATTTAGGGGT
TTTGCGCGCGCGGTAGGCCCGGGACCAGCGGTCTCGGTCGTTGAGGGTCCTGTGTATTTTTTCCAGGACG
TGGTAAAGGTGACTCTGGATGTTCAGATACATGGGCATAAGCCCGTCTCTGGGGTGGAGGTAGCACCACT
GCAGAGCTTCATGCTGCGGGGTGGTGTTGTAGATGATCCAGTCGTAGCAGGAGCGCTGGGCGTGGTGCCT
AAAAATGTCTTTCAGTAGCAAGCTGATTGCCAGGGGCAGGCCCTTGGTGTAAGTGTTTACAAAGCGGTTA
AGCTGGGATGGGTGCATACGTGGGGATATGAGATGCATCTTGGACTGTATTTTTAGGTTGGCTATGTTCC
CAGCCATATCCCTCCGGGGATTCATGTTGTGCAGAACCACCAGCACAGTGTATCCGGTGCACTTGGGAAA
TTTGTCATGTAGCTTAGAAGGAAATGCGTGGAAGAACTTGGAGACGCCCTTGTGACCTCCAAGATTTTCC
ATGCATTCGTCCATAATGATGGCAATGGGCCCACGGGCGGCGGCCTGGGCGAAGATATTTCTGGGATCAC
TAACGTCATAGTTGTGTTCCAGGATGAGATCGTCATAGGCCATTTTTACAAAGCGCGGGCGGAGGGTGCC
AGACTGCGGTATAATGGTTCCATCCGGCCCAGGGGCGTAGTTACCCTCACAGATTTGCATTTCCCACGCT
TTGAGTTCAGATGGGGGGATCATGTCTACCTGCGGGGCGATGAAGAAAACGGTTTCCGGGGTAGGGGAGA
TCAGCTGGGAAGAAAGCAGGTTCCTGAGCAGCTGCGACTTACCGCAGCCGGTGGGCCCGTAAATCACACC
TATTACCGGGTGCAACTGGTAGTTAAGAGAGCTGCAGCTGCCGTCATCCCTGAGCAGGGGGGCCACTTCG
TTAAGCATGTCCCTGACTCGCATGTTTTCCCTGACCAAATCCGCCAGAAGGCGCTCGCCGCCCAGCGATA
GCAGTTCTTGCAAGGAAGCAAAGTTTTTCAACGGTTTGAGACCGTCCGCCGTAGGCATGCTTTTGAGCGT
TTGACCAAGCAGTTCCAGGCGGTCCCACAGCTCGGTCACCTGCTCTACGGCATCTCGATCCAGCATATCT
CCTCGTTTCGCGGGTTGGGGCGGCTTTCGCTGTACGGCAGTAGTCGGTGCTCGTCCAGACGGGCCAGGGT
CATGTCTTTCCACGGGCGCAGGGTCCTCGTCAGCGTAGTCTGGGTCACGGTGAAGGGGTGCGCTCCGGGC
TGCGCGCTGGCCAGGGTGCGCTTGAGGCTGGTCCTGCTGGTGCTGAAGCGCTGCCGGTCTTCGCCCTGCG
CGTCGGCCAGGTAGCATTTGACCATGGTGTCATAGTCCAGCCCCTCCGCGGCGTGGCCCTTGGCGCGCAG
CTTGCCCTTGGAGGAGGCGCCGCACGAGGGGCAGTGCAGACTTTTGAGGGCGTAGAGCTTGGGCGCGAGA
AATACCGATTCCGGGGAGTAGGCATCCGCGCCGCAGGCCCCGCAGACGGTCTCGCATTCCACGAGCCAGG
TGAGCTCTGGCCGTTCGGGGTCAAAAACCAGGTTTCCCCCATGCTTTTTGATGCGTTTCTTACCTCTGGT
TTCCATGAGCCGGTGTCCACGCTCGGTGACGAAAAGGCTGTCCGTGTCCCCGTATACAGACTTGAGAGGC
CTGTCCTCGAGCGGTGTTCCGCGGTCCTCCTCGTATAGAAACTCGGACCACTCTGAGACAAAGGCTCGCG
TCCAGGCCAGCACGAAGGAGGCTAAGTGGGAGGGGTAGCGGTCGTTGTCCACTAGGGGGTCCACTCGCTC
CAGGGTGTGAAGACACATGTCGCCCTCTTCGGCATCAAGGAAGGTGATTGGTTTGTAGGTGTAGGCCACG
TGACCGGGTGTTCCTGAAGGGGGGCTATAAAAGGGGGTGGGGGCGCGTTCGTCCTCACTCTCTTCCGCAT
CGCTGTCTGCGAGGGCCAGCTGTTGGGGTGAGTACTCCCTCTGAAAAGCGGGCATGACTTCTGCGCTAAG
ATTGTCAGTTTCCAAAAACGAGGAGGATTTGATATTCACCTGGCCCGCGGTGATGCCTTTGAGGGTGGCC
GCATCCATCTGGTCAGAAAAGACAATCTTTTTGTTGTCAAGCTTGGTGGCAAACGACCCGTAGAGGGCGT
TGGACAGCAACTTGGCGATGGAGCGCAGGGTTTGGTTTTTGTCGCGATCGGCGCGCTCCTTGGCCGCGAT
GTTTAGCTGCACGTATTCGCGCGCAACGCACCGCCATTCGGGAAAGACGGTGGTGCGCTCGTCGGGCACC
AGGTGCACGCGCCAACCGCGGTTGTGCAGGGTGACAAGGTCAACGCTGGTGGCTACCTCTCCGCGTAGGC
GCTCGTTGGTCCAGCAGAGGCGGCCGCCCTTGCGCGAGCAGAATGGCGGTAGGGGGTCTAGCTGCGTCTC
GTCCGGGGGGTCTGCGTCCACGGTAAAGACCCCGGGCAGCAGGCGCGCGTCGAAGTAGTCTATCTTGCAT
CCTTGCAAGTCTAGCGCCTGCTGCCATGCGCGGGCGGCAAGCGCGCGCTCGTATGGGTTGAGTGGGGGAC
CCCATGGCATGGGGTGGGTGAGCGCGGAGGCGTACATGCCGCAAATGTCGTAAACGTAGAGGGGCTCTCT
GAGTATTCCAAGATATGTAGGGTAGCATCTTCCACCGCGGATGCTGGCGCGCACGTAATCGTATAGTTCG
TGCGAGGGAGCGAGGAGGTCGGGACCGAGGTTGCTACGGGCGGGCTGCTCTGCTCGGAAGACTATCTGCC
TGAAGATGGCATGTGAGTTGGATGATATGGTTGGACGCTGGAAGACGTTGAAGCTGGCGTCTGTGAGACC
TACCGCGTCACGCACGAAGGAGGCGTAGGAGTCGCGCAGCTTGTTGACCAGCTCGGCGGTGACCTGCACG
TCTAGGGCGCAGTAGTCCAGGGTTTCCTTGATGATGTCATACTTATCCTGTCCCTTTTTTTTCCACAGCT
CGCGGTTGAGGACAAACTCTTCGCGGTCTTTCCAGTACTCTTGGATCGGAAACCCGTCGGCCTCCGAACG
GTAAGAGCCTAGCATGTAGAACTGGTTGACGGCCTGGTAGGCGCAGCATCCCTTTTCTACGGGTAGCGCG
TATGCCTGCGCGGCCTTCCGGAGCGAGGTGTGGGTGAGCGCAAAGGTGTCCCTGACCATGACTTTGAGGT
ACTGGTATTTGAAGTCAGTGTCGTCGCATCCGCCCTGCTCCCAGAGCAAAAAGTCCGTGCGCTTTTTGGA
ACGCGGATTTGGCAGGGCGAAGGTGACATCGTTGAAGAGTATCTTTCCCGCGCGAGGCATAAAGTTGCGT
GTGATGCGGAAGGGTCCCGGCACCTCGGAACGGTTGTTAATTACCTGGGCGGCGAGCACGATCTCGTCAA
AGCCGTTGATGTTGTGGCCCACAATGTAAAGTTCCAAGAAGCGCGGGATGCCCTTGATGGAAGGCAATTT
TTTAAGTTCCTCGTAGGTGAGCTCTTCAGGGGAGCTGAGCCCGTGCTCTGAAAGGGCCCAGTCTGCAAGA
TGAGGGTTGGAAGCGACGAATGAGCTCCACAGGTCACGGGCCATTAGCATTTGCAGGTGGTCGCGAAAGG
TCCTAAACTGGCGACCTATGGCCATTTTTTCTGGGGTGATGCAGTAGAAGGTAAGCGGGTCTTGTTCCCA
GCGGTCCCATCCAAGGTTCGCGGCTAGGTCTCGCGCGGCAGTCACTAGAGGCTCATCTCCGCCGAACTTC
ATGACCAGCATGAAGGGCACGAGCTGCTTCCCAAAGGCCCCCATCCAAGTATAGGTCTCTACATCGTAGG
TGACAAAGAGACGCTCGGTGCGAGGATGCGAGCCGATCGGGAAGAACTGGATCTCCCGCCACCAATTGGA
GGAGTGGCTATTGATGTGGTGAAAGTAGAAGTCCCTGCGACGGGCCGAACACTCGTGCTGGCTTTTGTAA
AAACGTGCGCAGTACTGGCAGCGGTGCACGGGCTGTACATCCTGCACGAGGTTGACCTGACGACCGCGCA
CAAGGAAGCAGAGTGGGAATTTGAGCCCCTCGCCTGGCGGGTTTGGCTGGTGGTCTTCTACTTCGGCTGC
TTGTCCTTGACCGTCTGGCTGCTCGAGGGGAGTTACGGTGGATCGGACCACCACGCCGCGCGAGCCCAAA
GTCCAGATGTCCGCGCGCGGCGGTCGGAGCTTGATGACAACATCGCGCAGATGGGAGCTGTCCATGGTCT
GGAGCTCCCGCGGCGTCAGGTCAGGCGGGAGCTCCTGCAGGTTTACCTCGCATAGACGGGTCAGGGCGCG
GGCTAGATCCAGGTGATACCTAATTTCCAGGGGCTGGTTGGTGGCGGCGTCGATGGCTTGCAAGAGGCCG
CATCCCCGCGGCGCGACTACGGTACCGCGCGGCGGGCGGTGGGCCGCGGGGGTGTCCTTGGATGATGCAT
CTAAAAGCGGTGACGCGGGCGAGCCCCCGGAGGTAGGGGGGGCTCCGGACCCGCCGGGAGAGGGGGCAGG
GGCACGTCGGCGCCGCGCGCGGGCAGGAGCTGGTGCTGCGCGCGTAGGTTGCTGGCGAACGCGACGACGC
GGCGGTTGATCTCCTGAATCTGGCGCCTCTGCGTGAAGACGACGGGCCCGGTGAGCTTGAGCCTGAAAGA
GAGTTCGACAGAATCAATTTCGGTGTCGTTGACGGCGGCCTGGCGCAAAATCTCCTGCACGTCTCCTGAG
TTGTCTTGATAGGCGATCTCGGCCATGAACTGCTCGATCTCTTCCTCCTGGAGATCTCCGCGTCCGGCTC
GCTCCACGGTGGCGGCGAGGTCGTTGGAAATGCGGGCCATGAGCTGCGAGAAGGCGTTGAGGCCTCCCTC
GTTCCAGACGCGGCTGTAGACCACGCCCCCTTCGGCATCGCGGGCGCGCATGACCACCTGCGCGAGATTG
AGCTCCACGTGCCGGGCGAAGACGGCGTAGTTTCGCAGGCGCTGAAAGAGGTAGTTGAGGGTGGTGGCGG
TGTGTTCTGCCACGAAGAAGTACATAACCCAGCGTCGCAACGTGGATTCGTTGATATCCCCCAAGGCCTC
AAGGCGCTCCATGGCCTCGTAGAAGTCCACGGCGAAGTTGAAAAACTGGGAGTTGCGCGCCGACACGGTT
AACTCCTCCTCCAGAAGACGGATGAGCTCGGCGACAGTGTCGCGCACCTCGCGCTCAAAGGCTACAGGGG
CCTCTTCTTCTTCTTCAATCTCCTCTTCCATAAGGGCCTCCCCTTCTTCTTCTTCTGGCGGCGGTGGGGG
AGGGGGGACACGGCGGCGACGACGGCGCACCGGGAGGCGGTCGACAAAGCGCTCGATCATCTCCCCGCGG
CGACGGCGCATGGTCTCGGTGACGGCGCGGCCGTTCTCGCGGGGGCGCAGTTGGAAGACGCCGCCCGTCA
TGTCCCGGTTATGGGTTGGCGGGGGGCTGCCATGCGGCAGGGATACGGCGCTAACGATGCATCTCAACAA
TTGTTGTGTAGGTACTCCGCCGCCGAGGGACCTGAGCGAGTCCGCATCGACCGGATCGGAAAACCTCTCG
AGAAAGGCGTCTAACCAGTCACAGTCGCAAGGTAGGCTGAGCACCGTGGCGGGCGGCAGCGGGCGGCGGT
CGGGGTTGTTTCTGGCGGAGGTGCTGCTGATGATGTAATTAAAGTAGGCGGTCTTGAGACGGCGGATGGT
CGACAGAAGCACCATGTCCTTGGGTCCGGCCTGCTGAATGCGCAGGCGGTCGGCCATGCCCCAGGCTTCG
TTTTGACATCGGCGCAGGTCTTTGTAGTAGTCTTGCATGAGCCTTTCTACCGGCACTTCTTCTTCTCCTT
CCTCTTGTCCTGCATCTCTTGCATCTATCGCTGCGGCGGCGGCGGAGTTTGGCCGTAGGTGGCGCCCTCT
TCCTCCCATGCGTGTGACCCCGAAGCCCCTCATCGGCTGAAGCAGGGCTAGGTCGGCGACAACGCGCTCG
GCTAATATGGCCTGCTGCACCTGCGTGAGGGTAGACTGGAAGTCATCCATGTCCACAAAGCGGTGGTATG
CGCCCGTGTTGATGGTGTAAGTGCAGTTGGCCATAACGGACCAGTTAACGGTCTGGTGACCCGGCTGCGA
GAGCTCGGTGTACCTGAGACGCGAGTAAGCCCTCGAGTCAAATACGTAGTCGTTGCAAGTCCGCACCAGG
TACTGGTATCCCACCAAAAAGTGCGGCGGCGGCTGGCGGTAGAGGGGCCAGCGTAGGGTGGCCGGGGCTC
CGGGGGCGAGATCTTCCAACATAAGGCGATGATATCCGTAGATGTACCTGGACATCCAGGTGATGCCGGC
GGCGGTGGTGGAGGCGCGCGGAAAGTCGCGGACGCGGTTCCAGATGTTGCGCAGCGGCAAAAAGTGCTCC
ATGGTCGGGACGCTCTGGCCGGTCAGGCGCGCGCAATCGTTGACGCTCTAGACCGTGCAAAAGGAGAGCC
TGTAAGCGGGCACTCTTCCGTGGTCTGGTGGATAAATTCGCAAGGGTATCATGGCGGACGACCGGGGTTC
GAGCCCCGTATCCGGCCGTCCGCCGTGATCCATGCGGTTACCGCCCGCGTGTCGAACCCAGGTGTGCGAC
GTCAGACAACGGGGGAGTGCTCCTTTTGGCTTCCTTCCAGGCGCGGCGGCTGCTGCGCTAGCTTTTTTGG
CCACTGGCCGCGCGCAGCGTAAGCGGTTAGGCTGGAAAGCGAAAGCATTAAGTGGCTCGCTCCCTGTAGC
CGGAGGGTTATTTTCCAAGGGTTGAGTCGCGGGACCCCCGGTTCGAGTCTCGGACCGGCCGGACTGCGGC
GAACGGGGGTTTGCCTCCCCGTCATGCAAGACCCCGCTTGCAAATTCCTCCGGAAACAGGGACGAGCCCC
TTTTTTGCTTTTCCCAGATGCATCCGGTGCTGCGGCAGATGCGCCCCCCTCCTCAGCAGCGGCAAGAGCA
AGAGCAGCGGCAGACATGCAGGGCACCCTCCCCTCCTCCTACCGCGTCAGGAGGGGCGACATCCGCGGTT
GACGCGGCAGCAGATGGTGATTACGAACCCCCGCGGCGCCGGGCCCGGCACTACCTGGACTTGGAGGAGG
GCGAGGGCCTGGCGCGGCTAGGAGCGCCCTCTCCTGAGCGGTACCCAAGGGTGCAGCTGAAGCGTGATAC
GCGTGAGGCGTACGTGCCGCGGCAGAACCTGTTTCGCGACCGCGAGGGAGAGGAGCCCGAGGAGATGCGG
GATCGAAAGTTCCACGCAGGGCGCGAGCTGCGGCATGGCCTGAATCGCGAGCGGTTGCTGCGCGAGGAGG
ACTTTGAGCCCGACGCGCGAACCGGGATTAGTCCCGCGCGCGCACACGTGGCGGCCGCCGACCTGGTAAC
CGCATACGAGCAGACGGTGAACCAGGAGATTAACTTTCAAAAAAGCTTTAACAACCACGTGCGTACGCTT
GTGGCGCGCGAGGAGGTGGCTATAGGACTGATGCATCTGTGGGACTTTGTAAGCGCGCTGGAGCAAAACC
CAAATAGCAAGCCGCTCATGGCGCAGCTGTTCCTTATAGTGCAGCACAGCAGGGACAACGAGGCATTCAG
GGATGCGCTGCTAAACATAGTAGAGCCCGAGGGCCGCTGGCTGCTCGATTTGATAAACATCCTGCAGAGC
ATAGTGGTGCAGGAGCGCAGCTTGAGCCTGGCTGACAAGGTGGCCGCCATCAACTATTCCATGCTTAGCC
TGGGCAAGTTTTACGCCCGCAAGATATACCATACCCCTTACGTTCCCATAGACAAGGAGGTAAAGATCGA
GGGGTTCTACATGCGCATGGCGCTGAAGGTGCTTACCTTGAGCGACGACCTGGGCGTTTATCGCAACGAG
CGCATCCACAAGGCCGTGAGCGTGAGCCGGCGGCGCGAGCTCAGCGACCGCGAGCTGATGCACAGCCTGC
AAAGGGCCCTGGCTGGCACGGGCAGCGGCGATAGAGAGGCCGAGTCCTACTTTGACGCGGGCGCTGACCT
GCGCTGGGCCCCAAGCCGACGCGCCCTGGAGGCAGCTGGGGCCGGACCTGGGCTGGCGGTGGCACCCGCG
CGCGCTGGCAACGTCGGCGGCGTGGAGGAATATGACGAGGACGATGAGTACGAGCCAGAGGACGGCGAGT
ACTAAGCGGTGATGTTTCTGATCAGATGATGCAAGACGCAACGGACCCGGCGGTGCGGGCGGCGCTGCAG
AGCCAGCCGTCCGGCCTTAACTCCACGGACGACTGGCGCCAGGTCATGGACCGCATCATGTCGCTGACTG
CGCGCAATCCTGACGCGTTCCGGCAGCAGCCGCAGGCCAACCGGCTCTCCGCAATTCTGGAAGCGGTGGT
CCCGGCGCGCGCAAACCCCACGCACGAGAAGGTGCTGGCGATCGTAAACGCGCTGGCCGAAAACAGGGCC
ATCCGGCCCGACGAGGCCGGCCTGGTCTACGACGCGCTGCTTCAGCGCGTGGCTCGTTACAACAGCGGCA
ACGTGCAGACCAACCTGGACCGGCTGGTGGGGGATGTGCGCGAGGCCGTGGCGCAGCGTGAGCGCGCGCA
GCAGCAGGGCAACCTGGGCTCCATGGTTGCACTAAACGCCTTCCTGAGTACACAGCCCGCCAACGTGCCG
CGGGGACAGGAGGACTACACCAACTTTGTGAGCGCACTGCGGCTAATGGTGACTGAGACACCGCAAAGTG
AGGTGTACCAGTCTGGGCCAGACTATTTTTTCCAGACCAGTAGACAAGGCCTGCAGACCGTAAACCTGAG
CCAGGCTTTCAAAAACTTGCAGGGGCTGTGGGGGGTGCGGGCTCCCACAGGCGACCGCGCGACCGTGTCT
AGCTTGCTGACGCCCAACTCGCGCCTGTTGCTGCTGCTAATAGCGCCCTTCACGGACAGTGGCAGCGTGT
CCCGGGACACATACCTAGGTCACTTGCTGACACTGTACCGCGAGGCCATAGGTCAGGCGCATGTGGACGA
GCATACTTTCCAGGAGATTACAAGTGTCAGCCGCGCGCTGGGGCAGGAGGACACGGGCAGCCTGGAGGCA
ACCCTAAACTACCTGCTGACCAACCGGCGGCAGAAGATCCCCTCGTTGCACAGTTTAAACAGCGAGGAGG
AGCGCATTTTGCGCTACGTGCAGCAGAGCGTGAGCCTTAACCTGATGCGCGACGGGGTAACGCCCAGCGT
GGCGCTGGACATGACCGCGCGCAACATGGAACCGGGCATGTATGCCTCAAACCGGCCGTTTATCAACCGC
CTAATGGACTACTTGCATCGCGCGGCCGCCGTGAACCCCGAGTATTTCACCAATGCCATCTTGAACCCGC
ACTGGCTACCGCCCCCTGGTTTCTACACCGGGGGATTCGAGGTGCCCGAGGGTAACGATGGATTCCTCTG
GGACGACATAGACGACAGCGTGTTTTCCCCGCAACCGCAGACCCTGCTAGAGTTGCAACAGCGCGAGCAG
GCAGAGGCGGCGCTGCGAAAGGAAAGCTTCCGCAGGCCAAGCAGCTTGTCCGATCTAGGCGCTGCGGCCC
CGCGGTCAGATGCTAGTAGCCCATTTCCAAGCTTGATAGGGTCTCTTACCAGCACTCGCACCACCCGCCC
GCGCCTGCTGGGCGAGGAGGAGTACCTAAACAACTCGCTGCTGCAGCCGCAGCGCGAAAAAAACCTGCCT
CCGGCATTTCCCAACAACGGGATAGAGAGCCTAGTGGACAAGATGAGTAGATGGAAGACGTACGCGCAGG
AGCACAGGGACGTGCCAGGCCCGCGCCCGCCCACCCGTCGTCAAAGGCACGACCGTCAGCGGGGTCTGGT
GTGGGAGGACGATGACTCGGCAGACGACAGCAGCGTCCTGGATTTGGGAGGGAGTGGCAACCCGTTTGCG
CACCTTCGCCCCAGGCTGGGGAGAATGTTTTAAAAAAAAAAAAGCATGATGCAAAATAAAAAACTCACCA
AGGCCATGGCACCGAGCGTTGGTTTTCTTGTATTCCCCTTAGTATGCGGCGCGCGGCGATGTATGAGGAA
GGTCCTCCTCCCTCCTACGAGAGTGTGGTGAGCGCGGCGCCAGTGGCGGCGGCGCTGGGTTCTCCCTTCG
ATGCTCCCCTGGACCCGCCGTTTGTGCCTCCGCGGTACCTGCGGCCTACCGGGGGGAGAAACAGCATCCG
TTACTCTGAGTTGGCACCCCTATTCGACACCACCCGTGTGTACCTGGTGGACAACAAGTCAACGGATGTG
GCATCCCTGAACTACCAGAACGACCACAGCAACTTTCTGACCACGGTCATTCAAAACAATGACTACAGCC
CGGGGGAGGCAAGCACACAGACCATCAATCTTGACGACCGGTCGCACTGGGGCGGCGACCTGAAAACCAT
CCTGCATACCAACATGCCAAATGTGAACGAGTTCATGTTTACCAATAAGTTTAAGGCGCGGGTGATGGTG
TCGCGCTTGCCTACTAAGGACAATCAGGTGGAGCTGAAATACGAGTGGGTGGAGTTCACGCTGCCCGAGG
GCAACTACTCCGAGACCATGACCATAGACCTTATGAACAACGCGATCGTGGAGCACTACTTGAAAGTGGG
CAGACAGAACGGGGTTCTGGAAAGCGACATCGGGGTAAAGTTTGACACCCGCAACTTCAGACTGGGGTTT
GACCCCGTCACTGGTCTTGTCATGCCTGGGGTATATACAAACGAAGCCTTCCATCCAGACATCATTTTGC
TGCCAGGATGCGGGGTGGACTTCACCCACAGCCGCCTGAGCAACTTGTTGGGCATCCGCAAGCGGCAACC
CTTCCAGGAGGGCTTTAGGATCACCTACGATGATCTGGAGGGTGGTAACATTCCCGCACTGTTGGATGTG
GACGCCTACCAGGCGAGCTTGAAAGATGACACCGAACAGGGCGGGGGTGGCGCAGGCGGCAGCAACAGCA
GTGGCAGCGGCGCGGAAGAGAACTCCAACGCGGCAGCCGCGGCAATGCAGCCGGTGGAGGACATGAACGA
TCATGCCATTCGCGGCGACACCTTTGCCACACGGGCTGAGGAGAAGCGCGCTGAGGCCGAAGCAGCGGCC
GAAGCTGCCGCCCCCGCTGCGCAACCCGAGGTCGAGAAGCCTCAGAAGAAACCGGTGATCAAACCCCTGA
CAGAGGACAGCAAGAAACGCAGTTACAACCTAATAAGCAATGACAGCACCTTCACCCAGTACCGCAGCTG
GTACCTTGCATACAACTACGGCGACCCTCAGACCGGAATCCGCTCATGGACCCTGCTTTGCACTCCTGAC
GTAACCTGCGGCTCGGAGCAGGTCTACTGGTCGTTGCCAGACATGATGCAAGACCCCGTGACCTTCCGCT
CCACGCGCCAGATCAGCAACTTTCCGGTGGTGGGCGCCGAGCTGTTGCCCGTGCACTCCAAGAGCTTCTA
CAACGACCAGGCCGTCTACTCCCAACTCATCCGCCAGTTTACCTCTCTGACCCACGTGTTCAATCGCTTT
CCCGAGAACCAGATTTTGGCGCGCCCGCCAGCCCCCACCATCACCACCGTCAGTGAAAACGTTCCTGCTC
TCACAGATCACGGGACGCTACCGCTGCGCAACAGCATCGGAGGAGTCCAGCGAGTGACCATTACTGACGC
CAGACGCCGCACCTGCCCCTACGTTTACAAGGCCCTGGGCATAGTCTCGCCGCGCGTCCTATCGAGCCGC
ACTTTTTGAGCAAGCATGTCCATCCTTATATCGCCCAGCAATAACACAGGCTGGGGCCTGCGCTTCCCAA
GCAAGATGTTTGGCGGGGCCAAGAAGCGCTCCGACCAACACCCAGTGCGCGTGCGCGGGCACTACCGCGC
GCCCTGGGGCGCGCACAAACGCGGCCGCACTGGGCGCACCACCGTCGATGACGCCATCGACGCGGTGGTG
GAGGAGGCGCGCAACTACACGCCCACGCCGCCACCAGTGTCCACAGTGGACGCGGCCATTCAGACCGTGG
TGCGCGGAGCCCGGCGCTATGCTAAAATGAAGAGACGGCGGAGGCGCGTAGCACGTCGCCACCGCCGCCG
ACCCGGCACTGCCGCCCAACGCGCGGCGGCGGCCCTGCTTAACCGCGCACGTCGCACCGGCCGACGGGCG
GCCATGCGGGCCGCTCGAAGGCTGGCCGCGGGTATTGTCACTGTGCCCCCCAGGTCCAGGCGACGAGCGG
CCGCCGCAGCAGCCGCGGCCATTAGTGCTATGACTCAGGGTCGCAGGGGCAACGTGTATTGGGTGCGCGA
CTCGGTTAGCGGCCTGCGCGTGCCCGTGCGCACCCGCCCCCCGCGCAACTAGATTGCAAGAAAAAACTAC
TTAGACTCGTACTGTTGTATGTATCCAGCGGCGGCGGCGCGCAACGAAGCTATGTCCAAGCGCAAAATCA
AAGAAGAGATGCTCCAGGTCATCGCGCCGGAGATCTATGGCCCCCCGAAGAAGGAAGAGCAGGATTACAA
GCCCCGAAAGCTAAAGCGGGTCAAAAAGAAAAAGAAAGATGATGATGATGAACTTGACGACGAGGTGGAA
CTGCTGCACGCTACCGCGCCCAGGCGACGGGTACAGTGGAAAGGTCGACGCGTAAAACGTGTTTTGCGAC
CCGGCACCACCGTAGTCTTTACGCCCGGTGAGCGCTCCACCCGCACCTACAAGCGCGTGTATGATGAGGT
GTACGGCGACGAGGACCTGCTTGAGCAGGCCAACGAGCGCCTCGGGGAGTTTGCCTACGGAAAGCGGCAT
AAGGACATGCTGGCGTTGCCGCTGGACGAGGGCAACCCAACACCTAGCCTAAAGCCCGTAACACTGCAGC
AGGTGCTGCCCGCGCTTGCACCGTCCGAAGAAAAGCGCGGCCTAAAGCGCGAGTCTGGTGACTTGGCACC
CACCGTGCAGCTGATGGTACCCAAGCGCCAGCGACTGGAAGATGTCTTGGAAAAAATGACCGTGGAACCT
GGGCTGGAGCCCGAGGTCCGCGTGCGGCCAATCAAGCAGGTGGCGCCGGGACTGGGCGTGCAGACCGTGG
ACGTTCAGATACCCACTACCAGTAGCACCAGTATTGCCACCGCCACAGAGGGCATGGAGACACAAACGTC
CCCGGTTGCCTCAGCGGTGGCGGATGCCGCGGTGCAGGCGGTCGCTGCGGCCGCGTCCAAGACCTCTACG
GAGGTGCAAACGGACCCGTGGATGTTTCGCGTTTCAGCCCCCCGGCGCCCGCGCGGTTCGAGGAAGTACG
GCGCCGCCAGCGCGCTACTGCCCGAATATGCCCTACATCCTTCCATTGCGCCTACCCCCGGCTATCGTGG
CTACACCTACCGCCCCAGAAGACGAGCAACTACCCGACGCCGAACCACCACTGGAACCCGCCGCCGCCGT
CGCCGTCGCCAGCCCGTGCTGGCCCCGATTTCCGTGCGCAGGGTGGCTCGCGAAGGAGGCAGGACCCTGG
TGCTGCCAACAGCGCGCTACCACCCCAGCATCGTTTAAAAGCCGGTCTTTGTGGTTCTTGCAGATATGGC
CCTCACCTGCCGCCTCCGTTTCCCGGTGCCGGGATTCCGAGGAAGAATGCACCGTAGGAGGGGCATGGCC
GGCCACGGCCTGACGGGCGGCATGCGTCGTGCGCACCACCGGCGGCGGCGCGCGTCGCACCGTCGCATGC
GCGGCGGTATCCTGCCCCTCCTTATTCCACTGATCGCCGCGGCGATTGGCGCCGTGCCCGGAATTGCATC
CGTGGCCTTGCAGGCGCAGAGACACTGATTAAAAACAAGTTGCATGTGGAAAAATCAAAATAAAAAGTCT
GGACTCTCACGCTCGCTTGGTCCTGTAACTATTTTGTAGAATGGAAGACATCAACTTTGCGTCTCTGGCC
CCGCGACACGGCTCGCGCCCGTTCATGGGAAACTGGCAAGATATCGGCACCAGCAATATGAGCGGTGGCG
CCTTCAGCTGGGGCTCGCTGTGGAGCGGCATTAAAAATTTCGGTTCCACCGTTAAGAACTATGGCAGCAA
GGCCTGGAACAGCAGCACAGGCCAGATGCTGAGGGATAAGTTGAAAGAGCAAAATTTCCAACAAAAGGTG
GTAGATGGCCTGGCCTCTGGCATTAGCGGGGTGGTGGACCTGGCCAACCAGGCAGTGCAAAATAAGATTA
ACAGTAAGCTTGATCCCCGCCCTCCCGTAGAGGAGCCTCCACCGGCCGTGGAGACAGTGTCTCCAGAGGG
GCGTGGCGAAAAGCGTCCGCGCCCCGACAGGGAAGAAACTCTGGTGACGCAAATAGACGAGCCTCCCTCG
TACGAGGAGGCACTAAAGCAAGGCCTGCCCACCACCCGTCCCATCGCGCCCATGGCTACCGGAGTGCTGG
GCCAGCACACACCCGTAACGCTGGACCTGCCTCCCCCCGCCGACACCCAGCAGAAACCTGTGCTGCCAGG
CCCGACCGCCGTTGTTGTAACCCGTCCTAGCCGCGCGTCCCTGCGCCGCGCCGCCAGCGGTCCGCGATCG
TTGCGGCCCGTAGCCAGTGGCAACTGGCAAAGCACACTGAACAGCATCGTGGGTCTGGGGGTGCAATCCC
TGAAGCGCCGACGATGCTTCTGAATAGCTAACGTGTCGTATGTGTGTCATGTATGCGTCCATGTCGCCGC
CAGAGGAGCTGCTGAGCCGCCGCGCGCCCGCTTTCCAAGATGGCTACCCCTTCGATGATGCCGCAGTGGT
CTTACATGCACATCTCGGGCCAGGACGCCTCGGAGTACCTGAGCCCCGGGCTGGTGCAGTTTGCCCGCGC
CACCGAGACGTACTTCAGCCTGAATAACAAGTTTAGAAACCCCACGGTGGCGCCTACGCACGACGTGACC
ACAGACCGGTCCCAGCGTTTGACGCTGCGGTTCATCCCTGTGGACCGTGAGGATACTGCGTACTCGTACA
AGGCGCGGTTCACCCTAGCTGTGGGTGATAACCGTGTGCTGGACATGGCTTCCACGTACTTTGACATCCG
CGGCGTGCTGGACAGGGGCCCTACTTTTAAGCCCTACTCTGGCACTGCCTACAACGCCCTGGCTCCCAAG
GGTGCCCCAAATCCTTGCGAATGGGATGAAGCTGCTACTGCTCTTGAAATAAACCTAGAAGAAGAGGACG
ATGACAACGAAGACGAAGTAGACGAGCAAGCTGAGCAGCAAAAAACTCACGTATTTGGGCAGGCGCCTTA
TTCTGGTATAAATATTACAAAGGAGGGTATTCAAATAGGTGTCGAAGGTCAAACACCTAAATATGCCGAT
AAAACATTTCAACCTGAACCTCAAATAGGAGAATCTCAGTGGTACGAAACTGAAATTAATCATGCAGCTG
GGAGAGTCCTTAAAAAGACTACCCCAATGAAACCATGTTACGGTTCATATGCAAAACCCACAAATGAAAA
TGGAGGGCAAGGCATTCTTGTAAAGCAACAAAATGGAAAGCTAGAAAGTCAAGTGGAAATGCAATTTTTC
TCAACTACTGAGGCGACCGCAGGCAATGGTGATAACTTGACTCCTAAAGTGGTATTGTACAGTGAAGATG
TAGATATAGAAACCCCAGACACTCATATTTCTTACATGCCCACTATTAAGGAAGGTAACTCACGAGAACT
AATGGGCCAACAATCTATGCCCAACAGGCCTAATTACATTGCTTTTAGGGACAATTTTATTGGTCTAATG
TATTACAACAGCACGGGTAATATGGGTGTTCTGGCGGGCCAAGCATCGCAGTTGAATGCTGTTGTAGATT
TGCAAGACAGAAACACAGAGCTTTCATACCAGCTTTTGCTTGATTCCATTGGTGATAGAACCAGGTACTT
TTCTATGTGGAATCAGGCTGTTGACAGCTATGATCCAGATGTTAGAATTATTGAAAATCATGGAACTGAA
GATGAACTTCCAAATTACTGCTTTCCACTGGGAGGTGTGATTAATACAGAGACTCTTACCAAGGTAAAAC
CTAAAACAGGTCAGGAAAATGGATGGGAAAAAGATGCTACAGAATTTTCAGATAAAAATGAAATAAGAGT
TGGAAATAATTTTGCCATGGAAATCAATCTAAATGCCAACCTGTGGAGAAATTTCCTGTACTCCAACATA
GCGCTGTATTTGCCCGACAAGCTAAAGTACAGTCCTTCCAACGTAAAAATTTCTGATAACCCAAACACCT
ACGACTACATGAACAAGCGAGTGGTGGCTCCCGGGTTAGTGGACTGCTACATTAACCTTGGAGCACGCTG
GTCCCTTGACTATATGGACAACGTCAACCCATTTAACCACCACCGCAATGCTGGCCTGCGCTACCGCTCA
ATGTTGCTGGGCAATGGTCGCTATGTGCCCTTCCACATCCAGGTGCCTCAGAAGTTCTTTGCCATTAAAA
ACCTCCTTCTCCTGCCGGGCTCATACACCTACGAGTGGAACTTCAGGAAGGATGTTAACATGGTTCTGCA
GAGCTCCCTAGGAAATGACCTAAGGGTTGACGGAGCCAGCATTAAGTTTGATAGCATTTGCCTTTACGCC
ACCTTCTTCCCCATGGCCCACAACACCGCCTCCACGCTTGAGGCCATGCTTAGAAACGACACCAACGACC
AGTCCTTTAACGACTATCTC
[453 nt withheld, positions 18221-18673]
CAGCCCATGAGCCGTCAGGTGGTGGATGATACTAAATACAAGGACTACCAACAGGTGGGCATCCTACACC
AACACAACAACTCTGGATTTGTTGGCTACCTTGCCCCCACCATGCGCGAAGGACAGGCCTACCCTGCTAA
CTTCCCCTATCCGCTTATAGGCAAGACCGCAGTTGACAGCATTACCCAGAAAAAGTTTCTTTGCGATCGC
ACCCTTTGGCGCATCCCATTCTCCAGTAACTTTATGTCCATGGGCGCACTCACAGACCTGGGCCAAAACC
TTCTCTACGCCAACTCCGCCCACGCGCTAGACATGACTTTTGAGGTGGATCCCATGGACGAGCCCACCCT
TCTTTATGTTTTGTTTGAAGTCTTTGACGTGGTCCGTGTGCACCGGCCGCACCGCGGCGTCATCGAAACC
GTGTACCTGCGCACGCCCTTCTCGGCCGGCAACGCCACAACATAAAGAAGCAAGCAACATCAACAACAGC
TGCCGCCATGGGCTCCAGTGAGCAGGAACTGAAAGCCATTGTCAAAGATCTTGGTTGTGGGCCATATTTT
TTGGGCACCTATGACAAGCGCTTTCCAGGCTTTGTTTCTCCACACAAGCTCGCCTGCGCCATAGTCAATA
CGGCCGGTCGCGAGACTGGGGGCGTACACTGGATGGCCTTTGCCTGGAACCCGCACTCAAAAACATGCTA
CCTCTTTGAGCCCTTTGGCTTTTCTGACCAGCGACTCAAGCAGGTTTACCAGTTTGAGTACGAGTCACTC
CTGCGCCGTAGCGCCATTGCTTCTTCCCCCGACCGCTGTATAACGCTGGAAAAGTCCACCCAAAGCGTAC
AGGGGCCCAACTCGGCCGCCTGTGGACTATTCTGCTGCATGTTTCTCCACGCCTTTGCCAACTGGCCCCA
AACTCCCATGGATCACAACCCCACCATGAACCTTATTACCGGGGTACCCAACTCCATGCTCAACAGTCCC
CAGGTACAGCCCACCCTGCGTCGCAACCAGGAACAGCTCTACAGCTTCCTGGAGCGCCACTCGCCCTACT
TCCGCAGCCACAGTGCGCAGATTAGGAGCGCCACTTCTTTTTGTCACTTGAAAAACATGTAAAAATAATG
TACTAGAGACACTTTCAATAAAGGCAAATGCTTTTATTTGTACACTCTCGGGTGATTATTTACCCCCACC
CTTGCCGTCTGCGCCGTTTAAAAATCAAAGGGGTTCTGCCGCGCATCGCTATGCGCCACTGGCAGGGACA
CGTTGCGATACTGGTGTTTAGTGCTCCACTTAAACTCAGGCACAACCATCCGCGGCAGCTCGGTGAAGTT
TTCACTCCACAGGCTGCGCACCATCACCAACGCGTTTAGCAGGTCGGGCGCCGATATCTTGAAGTCGCAG
TTGGGGCCTCCGCCCTGCGCGCGCGAGTTGCGATACACAGGGTTGCAGCACTGGAACACTATCAGCGCCG
GGTGGTGCACGCTGGCCAGCACGCTCTTGTCGGAGATCAGATCCGCGTCCAGGTCCTCCGCGTTGCTCAG
GGCGAACGGAGTCAACTTTGGTAGCTGCCTTCCCAAAAAGGGCGCGTGCCCAGGCTTTGAGTTGCACTCG
CACCGTAGTGGCATCAAAAGGTGACCGTGCCCGGTCTGGGCGTTAGGATACAGCGCCTGCATAAAAGCCT
TGATCTGCTTAAAAGCCACCTGAGCCTTTGCGCCTTCAGAGAAGAACATGCCGCAAGACTTGCCGGAAAA
CTGATTGGCCGGACAGGCCGCGTCGTGCACGCAGCACCTTGCGTCGGTGTTGGAGATCTGCACCACATTT
CGGCCCCACCGGTTCTTCACGATCTTGGCCTTGCTAGACTGCTCCTTCAGCGCGCGCTGCCCGTTTTCGC
TCGTCACATCCATTTCAATCACGTGCTCCTTATTTATCATAATGCTTCCGTGTAGACACTTAAGCTCGCC
TTCGATCTCAGCGCAGCGGTGCAGCCACAACGCGCAGCCCGTGGGCTCGTGATGCTTGTAGGTCACCTCT
GCAAACGACTGCAGGTACGCCTGCAGGAATCGCCCCATCATCGTCACAAAGGTCTTGTTGCTGGTGAAGG
TCAGCTGCAACCCGCGGTGCTCCTCGTTCAGCCAGGTCTTGCATACGGCCGCCAGAGCTTCCACTTGGTC
AGGCAGTAGTTTGAAGTTCGCCTTTAGATCGTTATCCACGTGGTACTTGTCCATCAGCGCGCGCGCAGCC
TCCATGCCCTTCTCCCACGCAGACACGATCGGCACACTCAGCGGGTTCATCACCGTAATTTCACTTTCCG
CTTCGCTGGGCTCTTCCTCTTCCTCTTGCGTCCGCATACCACGCGCCACTGGGTCGTCTTCATTCAGCCG
CCGCACTGTGCGCTTACCTCCTTTGCCATGCTTGATTAGCACCGGTGGGTTGCTGAAACCCACCATTTGT
AGCGCCACATCTTCTCTTTCTTCCTCGCTGTCCACGATTACCTCTGGTGATGGCGGGCGCTCGGGCTTGG
GAGAAGGGCGCTTCTTTTTCTTCTTGGGCGCAATGGCCAAATCCGCCGCCGAGGTCGATGGCCGCGGGCT
GGGTGTGCGCGGCACCAGCGCGTCTTGTGATGAGTCTTCCTCGTCCTCGGACTCGATACGCCGCCTCATC
CGCTTTTTTGGGGGCGCCCGGGGAGGCGGCGGCGACGGGGACGGGGACGACACGTCCTCCATGGTTGGGG
GACGTCGCGCCGCACCGCGTCCGCGCTCGGGGGTGGTTTCGCGCTGCTCCTCTTCCCGACTGGCCATTTC
CTTCTCCTATAGGCAGAAAAAGATCATGGAGTCAGTCGAGAAGAAGGACAGCCTAACCGCCCCCTCTGAG
TTCGCCACCACCGCCTCCACCGATGCCGCCAACGCGCCTACCACCTTCCCCGTCGAGGCACCCCCGCTTG
AGGAGGAGGAAGTGATTATCGAGCAGGACCCAGGTTTTGTAAGCGAAGACGACGAGGACCGCTCAGTACC
AACAGAGGATAAAAAGCAAGACCAGGACAACGCAGAGGCAAACGAGGAACAAGTCGGGCGGGGGGACGAA
AGGCATGGCGACTACCTAGATGTGGGAGACGACGTGCTGTTGAAGCATCTGCAGCGCCAGTGCGCCATTA
TCTGCGACGCGTTGCAAGAGCGCAGCGATGTGCCCCTCGCCATAGCGGATGTCAGCCTTGCCTACGAACG
CCACCTATTCTCACCGCGCGTACCCCCCAAACGCCAAGAAAACGGCACATGCGAGCCCAACCCGCGCCTC
AACTTCTACCCCGTATTTGCCGTGCCAGAGGTGCTTGCCACCTATCACATCTTTTTCCAAAACTGCAAGA
TACCCCTATCCTGCCGTGCCAACCGCAGCCGAGCGGACAAGCAGCTGGCCTTGCGGCAGGGCGCTGTCAT
ACCTGATATCGCCTCGCTCAACGAAGTGCCAAAAATCTTTGAGGGTCTTGGACGCGACGAGAAGCGCGCG
GCAAACGCTCTGCAACAGGAAAACAGCGAAAATGAAAGTCACTCTGGAGTGTTGGTGGAACTCGAGGGTG
ACAACGCGCGCCTAGCCGTACTAAAACGCAGCATCGAGGTCACCCACTTTGCCTACCCGGCACTTAACCT
ACCCCCCAAGGTCATGAGCACAGTCATGAGTGAGCTGATCGTGCGCCGTGCGCAGCCCCTGGAGAGGGAT
GCAAATTTGCAAGAACAAACAGAGGAGGGCCTACCCGCAGTTGGCGACGAGCAGCTAGCGCGCTGGCTTC
AAACGCGCGAGCCTGCCGACTTGGAGGAGCGACGCAAACTAATGATGGCCGCAGTGCTCGTTACCGTGGA
GCTTGAGTGCATGCAGCGGTTCTTTGCTGACCCGGAGATGCAGCGCAAGCTAGAGGAAACATTGCACTAC
ACCTTTCGACAGGGCTACGTACGCCAGGCCTGCAAGATCTCCAACGTGGAGCTCTGCAACCTGGTCTCCT
ACCTTGGAATTTTGCACGAAAACCGCCTTGGGCAAAACGTGCTTCATTCCACGCTCAAGGGCGAGGCGCG
CCGCGACTACGTCCGCGACTGCGTTTACTTATTTCTATGCTACACCTGGCAGACGGCCATGGGCGTTTGG
CAGCAGTGCTTGGAGGAGTGCAACCTCAAGGAGCTGCAGAAACTGCTAAAGCAAAACTTGAAGGACCTAT
GGACGGCCTTCAACGAGCGCTCCGTGGCCGCGCACCTGGCGGACATCATTTTCCCCGAACGCCTGCTTAA
AACCCTGCAACAGGGTCTGCCAGACTTCACCAGTCAAAGCATGTTGCAGAACTTTAGGAACTTTATCCTA
GAGCGCTCAGGAATCTTGCCCGCCACCTGCTGTGCACTTCCTAGCGACTTTGTGCCCATTAAGTACCGCG
AATGCCCTCCGCCGCTTTGGGGCCACTGCTACCTTCTGCAGCTAGCCAACTACCTTGCCTACCACTCTGA
CATAATGGAAGACGTGAGCGGTGACGGTCTACTGGAGTGTCACTGTCGCTGCAACCTATGCACCCCGCAC
CGCTCCCTGGTTTGCAATTCGCAGCTGCTTAACGAAAGTCAAATTATCGGTACCTTTGAGCTGCAGGGTC
CCTCGCCTGACGAAAAGTCCGCGGCTCCGGGGTTGAAACTCACTCCGGGGCTGTGGACGTCGGCTTACCT
TCGCAAATTTGTACCTGAGGACTACCACGCCCACGAGATTAGGTTCTACGAAGACCAATCCCGCCCGCCA
AATGCGGAGCTTACCGCCTGCGTCATTACCCAGGGCCACATTCTTGGCCAATTGCAAGCCATCAACAAAG
CCCGCCAAGAGTTTCTGCTACGAAAGGGACGGGGGGTTTACTTGGACCCCCAGTCCGGCGAGGAGCTCAA
CCCAATCCCCCCGCCGCCGCAGCCCTATCAGCAGCAGCCGCGGGCCCTTGCTTCCCAGGATGGCACCCAA
AAAGAAGCTGCAGCTGCCGCCGCCACCCACGGACGAGGAGGAATACTGGGACAGTCAGGCAGAGGAGGTT
TTGGACGAGGAGGAGGAGGACATGATGGAAGACTGGGAGAGCCTAGACGAGGAAGCTTCCGAGGTCGAAG
AGGTGTCAGACGAAACACCGTCACCCTCGGTCGCATTCCCCTCGCCGGCGCCCCAGAAATCGGCAACCGG
TTCCAGCATGGCTACAACCTCCGCTCCTCAGGCGCCGCCGGCACTGCCCGTTCGCCGACCCAACCGTAGA
TGGGACACCACTGGAACCAGGGCCGGTAAGTCCAAGCAGCCGCCGCCGTTAGCCCAAGAGCAACAACAGC
GCCAAGGCTACCGCTCATGGCGCGGGCACAAGAACGCCATAGTTGCTTGCTTGCAAGACTGTGGGGGCAA
CATCTCCTTCGCCCGCCGCTTTCTTCTCTACCATCACGGCGTGGCCTTCCCCCGTAACATCCTGCATTAC
TACCGTCATCTCTACAGCCCATACTGCACCGGCGGCAGCGGCAGCGGCAGCAACAGCAGCGGCCACACAG
AAGCAAAGGCGACCGGATAGCAAGACTCTGACAAAGCCCAAGAAATCCACAGCGGCGGCAGCAGCAGGAG
GAGGAGCGCTGCGTCTGGCGCCCAACGAACCCGTATCGACCCGCGAGCTTAGAAACAGGATTTTTCCCAC
TCTGTATGCTATATTTCAACAGAGCAGGGGCCAAGAACAAGAGCTGAAAATAAAAAACAGGTCTCTGCGA
TCCCTCACCCGCAGCTGCCTGTATCACAAAAGCGAAGATCAGCTTCGGCGCACGCTGGAAGACGCGGAGG
CTCTCTTCAGTAAATACTGCGCGCTGACTCTTAAGGACTAGTTTCGCGCCCTTTCTCAAATTTAAGCGCG
AAAACTACGTCATCTCCAGCGGCCACACCCGGCGCCAGCACCTGTCGTCAGCGCCATTATGAGCAAGGAA
ATTCCCACGCCCTACATGTGGAGTTACCAGCCACAAATGGGACTTGCGGCTGGAGCTGCCCAAGACTACT
CAACCCGAATAAACTACATGAGCGCGGGACCCCACATGATATCCCGGGTCAACGGAATCCGCGCCCACCG
AAACCGAATTCTCTTGGAACAGGCGGCTATTACCACCACACCTCGTAATAACCTTAATCCCCGTAGTTGG
CCCGCTGCCCTGGTGTACCAGGAAAGTCCCGCTCCCACCACTGTGGTACTTCCCAGAGACGCCCAGGCCG
AAGTTCAGATGACTAACTCAGGGGCGCAGCTTGCGGGCGGCTTTCGTCACAGGGTGCGGTCGCCCGGGCA
GGGTATAACTCACCTGACAATCAGAGGGCGAGGTATTCAGCTCAACGACGAGTCGGTGAGCTCCTCGCTT
GGTCTCCGTCCGGACGGGACATTTCAGATCGGCGGCGCCGGCCGTCCTTCATTCACGCCTCGTCAGGCAA
TCCTAACTCTGCAGACCTCGTCCTCTGAGCCGCGCTCTGGAGGCATTGGAACTCTGCAATTTATTGAGGA
GTTTGTGCCATCGGTCTACTTTAACCCCTTCTCGGGACCTCCCGGCCACTATCCGGATCAATTTATTCCT
AACTTTGACGCGGTAAAGGACTCGGCGGACGGCTACGACTGAATGTTAAGTGGAGAGGCAGAGCAACTGC
GCCTGAAACACCTGGTCCACTGTCGCCGCCACAAGTGCTTTGCCCGCGACTCCGGTGAGTTTTGCTACTT
TGAATTGCCCGAGGATCATATCGAGGGCCCGGCGCACGGCGTCCGGCTTACCGCCCAGGGAGAGCTTGCC
CGTAGCCTGATTCGGGAGTTTACCCAGCGCCCCCTGCTAGTTGAGCGGGACAGGGGACCCTGTGTTCTCA
CTGTGATTTGCAACTGTCCTAACCTTGGATTACATCAAGATCTTTGTTGCCATCTCTGTGCTGAGTATAA
TAAATACAGAAATTAAAATATACTGGGGCTCCTATCGCCATCCTGTAAACGCCACCGTCTTCACCCGCCC
AAGCAAACCAAGGCGAACCTTACCTGGTACTTTTAACATCTCTCCCTCTGTGATTTACAACAGTTTCAAC
CCAGACGGAGTGAGTCTACGAGAGAACCTCTCCGAGCTCAGCTACTCCATCAGAAAAAACACCACCCTCC
TTACCTGCCGGGAACGTACGAGTGCGTCACCGGCCGCTGCACCACACCTACCGCCTGACCGTAAACCAGA
CTTTTTCCGGACAGACCTCAATAACTCTGTTTACCAGAACAGGAGGTGAGCTTAGAAAACCCTTAGGGTA
TTAGGCCAAAGGCGCAGCTACTGTGGGGTTTATGAACAATTCAAGCAACTCTACGGGCTATTCTAATTCA
GGTTTCTCTAGAAATGGACGGAATTATTACAGAGCAGCGCCTGCTAGAAAGACGCAGGGCAGCGGCCGAG
CAACAGCGCATGAATCAAGAGCTCCAAGACATGGTTAACTTGCACCAGTGCAAAAGGGGTATCTTTTGTC
TGGTAAAGCAGGCCAAAGTCACCTACGACAGTAATACCACCGGACACCGCCTTAGCTACAAGTTGCCAAC
CAAGCGTCAGAAATTGGTGGTCATGGTGGGAGAAAAGCCCATTACCATAACTCAGCACTCGGTAGAAACC
GAAGGCTGCATTCACTCACCTTGTCAAGGACCTGAGGATCTCTGCACCCTTATTAAGACCCTGTGCGGTC
TCAAAGATCTTATTCCCTTTAACTAATAAAAAAAAATAATAAAGCATCACTTACTTAAAATCAGTTAGCA
AATTTCTGTCCAGTTTATTCAGCAGCACCTCCTTGCCCTCCTCCCAGCTCTGGTATTGCAGCTTCCTCCT
GGCTGCAAACTTTCTCCACAATCTAAATGGAATGTCAGTTTCCTCCTGTTCCTGTCCATCCGCACCCACT
ATCTTCATGTTGTTGCAGATGAAGCGCGCAAGACCGTCTGAAGATACCTTCAACCCCGTGTATCCATATG
ACACGGAAACCGGTCCTCCAACTGTGCCTTTTCTTACTCCTCCCTTTGTATCCCCCAATGGGTTTCAAGA
GAGTCCCCCTGGGGTACTCTCTTTGCGCCTATCCGAACCTCTAGTTACCTCCAATGGCATGCTTGCGCTC
AAAATGGGCAACGGCCTCTCTCTGGACGAGGCCGGCAACCTTACCTCCCAAAATGTAACCACTGTGAGCC
CACCTCTCAAAAAAACCAAGTCAAACATAAACCTGGAAATATCTGCACCCCTCACAGTTACCTCAGAAGC
CCTAACTGTGGCTGCCGCCGCACCTCTAATGGTCGCGGGCAACACACTCACCATGCAATCACAGGCCCCG
CTAACCGTGCACGACTCCAAACTTAGCATTGCCACCCAAGGACCCCTCACAGTGTCAGAAGGAAAGCTAG
CCCTGCAAACATCAGGCCCCCTCACCACCACCGATAGCAGTACCCTTACTATCACTGCCTCACCCCCTCT
AACTACTGCCACTGGTAGCTTGGGCATTGACTTGAAAGAGCCCATTTATACACAAAATGGAAAACTAGGA
CTAAAGTACGGGGCTCCTTTGCATGTAACAGACGACCTAAACACTTTGACCGTAGCAACTGGTCCAGGTG
TGACTATTAATAATACTTCCTTGCAAACTAAAGTTACTGGAGCCTTGGGTTTTGATTCACAAGGCAATAT
GCAACTTAATGTAGCAGGAGGACTAAGGATTGATTCTCAAAACAGACGCCTTATACTTGATGTTAGTTAT
CCGTTTGATGCTCAAAACCAACTAAATCTAAGACTAGGACAGGGCCCTCTTTTTATAAACTCAGCCCACA
ACTTGGATATTAACTACAACAAAGGCCTTTACTTGTTTACAGCTTCAAACAATTCCAAAAAGCTTGAGGT
TAACCTAAGCACTGCCAAGGGGTTGATGTTTGACGCTACAGCCATAGCCATTAATGCAGGAGATGGGCTT
GAATTTGGTTCACCTAATGCACCAAACACAAATCCCCTCAAAACAAAAATTGGCCATGGCCTAGAATTTG
ATTCAAACAAGGCTATGGTTCCTAAACTAGGAACTGGCCTTAGTTTTGACAGCACAGGTGCCATTACAGT
AGGAAACAAAAATAATGATAAGCTAACTTTGTGGACCACACCAGCTCCATCTCCTAACTGTAGACTAAAT
GCAGAGAAAGATGCTAAACTCACTTTGGTCTTAACAAAATGTGGCAGTCAAATACTTGCTACAGTTTCAG
TTTTGGCTGTTAAAGGCAGTTTGGCTCCAATATCTGGAACAGTTCAAAGTGCTCATCTTATTATAAGATT
TGACGAAAATGGAGTGCTACTAAACAATTCCTTCCTGGACCCAGAATATTGGAACTTTAGAAATGGAGAT
CTTACTGAAGGCACAGCCTATACAAACGCTGTTGGATTTATGCCTAACCTATCAGCTTATCCAAAATCTC
ACGGTAAAACTGCCAAAAGTAACATTGTCAGTCAAGTTTACTTAAACGGAGACAAAACTAAACCTGTAAC
ACTAACCATTACACTAAACGGTACACAGGAAACAGGAGACACAACTCCAAGTGCATACTCTATGTCATTT
TCATGGGACTGGTCTGGCCACAACTACATTAATGAAATATTTGCCACATCCTCTTACACTTTTTCATACA
TTGCCCAAGAATAAAGAATCGTTTGTGTTATGTTTCAACGTGTTTATTTTTCAATTGCAGAAAATTTCGA
ATCATTTTTCATTCAGTAGTATAGCCCCACCACCACATAGCTTATACAGATCACCGTACCTTAATCAAAC
TCACAGAACCCTAGTATTCAACCTGCCACCTCCCTCCCAACACACAGAGTACACAGTCCTTTCTCCCCGG
CTGGCCTTAAAAAGCATCATATCATGGGTAACAGACATATTCTTAGGTGTTATATTCCACACGGTTTCCT
GTCGAGCCAAACGCTCATCAGTGATATTAATAAACTCCCCGGGCAGCTCACTTAAGTTCATGTCGCTGTC
CAGCTGCTGAGCCACAGGCTGCTGTCCAACTTGCGGTTGCTTAACGGGCGGCGAAGGAGAAGTCCACGCC
TACATGGGGGTAGAGTCATAATCGTGCATCAGGATAGGGCGGTGGTGCTGCAGCAGCGCGCGAATAAACT
GCTGCCGCCGCCGCTCCGTCCTGCAGGAATACAACATGGCAGTGGTCTCCTCAGCGATGATTCGCACCGC
CCGCAGCATAAGGCGCCTTGTCCTCCGGGCACAGCAGCGCACCCTGATCTCACTTAAATCAGCACAGTAA
CTGCAGCACAGCACCACAATATTGTTCAAAATCCCACAGTGCAAGGCGCTGTATCCAAAGCTCATGGCGG
GGACCACAGAACCCACGTGGCCATCATACCACAAGCGCAGGTAGATTAAGTGGCGACCCCTCATAAACAC
GCTGGACATAAACATTACCTCTTTTGGCATGTTGTAATTCACCACCTCCCGGTACCATATAAACCTCTGA
TTAAACATGGCGCCATCCACCACCATCCTAAACCAGCTGGCCAAAACCTGCCCGCCGGCTATACACTGCA
GGGAACCGGGACTGGAACAATGACAGTGGAGAGCCCAGGACTCGTAACCATGGATCATCATGCTCGTCAT
GATATCAATGTTGGCACAACACAGGCACACGTGCATACACTTCCTCAGGATTACAAGCTCCTCCCGCGTT
AGAACCATATCCCAGGGAACAACCCATTCCTGAATCAGCGTAAATCCCACACTGCAGGGAAGACCTCGCA
CGTAACTCACGTTGTGCATTGTCAAAGTGTTACATTCGGGCAGCAGCGGATGATCCTCCAGTATGGTAGC
GCGGGTTTCTGTCTCAAAAGGAGGTAGACGATCCCTACTGTACGGAGTGCGCCGAGACAACCGAGATCGT
GTTGGTCGTAGTGTCATGCCAAATGGAACGCCGGACGTAGTCATATTTCCTGAAGCAAAACCAGGTGCGG
GCGTGACAAACAGATCTGCGTCTCCGGTCTCGCCGCTTAGATCGCTCTGTGTAGTAGTTGTAGTATATCC
ACTCTCTCAAAGCATCCAGGCGCCCCCTGGCTTCGGGTTCTATGTAAACTCCTTCATGCGCCGCTGCCCT
GATAACATCCACCACCGCAGAATAAGCCACACCCAGCCAACCTACACATTCGTTCTGCGAGTCACACACG
GGAGGAGCGGGAAGAGCTGGAAGAACCATGTTTTTTTTTTTATTCCAAAAGATTATCCAAAACCTCAAAA
TGAAGATCTATTAAGTGAACGCGCTCCCCTCCGGTGGCGTGGTCAAACTCTACAGCCAAAGAACAGATAA
TGGCATTTGTAAGATGTTGCACAATGGCTTCCAAAAGGCAAACGGCCCTCACGTCCAAGTGGACGTAAAG
GCTAAACCCTTCAGGGTGAATCTCCTCTATAAACATTCCAGCACCTTCAACCATGCCCAAATAATTCTCA
TCTCGCCACCTTCTCAATATATCTCTAAGCAAATCCCGAATATTAAGTCCGGCCATTGTAAAAATCTGCT
CCAGAGCGCCCTCCACCTTCAGCCTCAAGCAGCGAATCATGATTGCAAAAATTCAGGTTCCTCACAGACC
TGTATAAGATTCAAAAGCGGAACATTAACAAAAATACCGCGATCCCGTAGGTCCCTTCGCAGGGCCAGCT
GAACATAATCGTGCAGGTCTGCACGGACCAGCGCGGCCACTTCCCCGCCAGGAACCTTGACAAAAGAACC
CACACTGATTATGACACGCATACTCGGAGCTATGCTAACCAGCGTAGCCCCGATGTAAGCTTTGTTGCAT
GGGCGGCGATATAAAATGCAAGGTGCTGCTCAAAAAATCAGGCAAAGCCTCGCGCAAAAAAGAAAGCACA
TCGTAGTCATGCTCATGCAGATAAAGGCAGGTAAGCTCCGGAACCACCACAGAAAAAGACACCATTTTTC
TCTCAAACATGTCTGCGGGTTTCTGCATAAACACAAAATAAAATAACAAAAAAACATTTAAACATTAGAA
GCCTGTCTTACAACAGGAAAAACAACCCTTATAAGCATAAGACGGACTACGGCCATGCCGGCGTGACCGT
AAAAAAACTGGTCACCGTGATTAAAAAGCACCACCGACAGCTCCTCGGTCATGTCCGGAGTCATAATGTA
AGACTCGGTAAACACATCAGGTTGATTCACATCGGTCAGTGCTAAAAAGCGACCGAAATAGCCCGGGGGA
ATACATACCCGCAGGCGTAGAGACAACATTACAGCCCCCATAGGAGGTATAACAAAATTAATAGGAGAGA
AAAACACATAAACACCTGAAAAACCCTCCTGCCTAGGCAAAATAGCACCCTCCCGCTCCAGAACAACATA
CAGCGCTTCCACAGCGGCAGCCATAACAGTCAGCCTTACCAGTAAAAAAGAAAACCTATTAAAAAAACAC
CACTCGACACGGCACCAGCTCAATCAGTCACAGTGTAAAAAAGGGCCAAGTGCAGAGCGAGTATATATAG
GACTAAAAAATGACGTAACGGTTAAAGTCCACAAAAAACACCCAGAAAACCGCACGCGAACCTACGCCCA
GAAACGAAAGCCAAAAAACCCACAACTTCCTCAAATCGTCACTTCCGTTTTCCCACGTTACGTCACTTCC
CATTTTAAGAAAACTACAATTCCCAACACATACAAGTTACTCCGCCCTAAAACCTACGTCACCCGCCCCG
TTCCCACGCCCCGCGCCACGTCACAAACTCCACCCCCTCATTATCATATTGGCTTCAATCCAAAATAAGG
TATATTATTGATGATGTTAATTAATTTAAATCCGCATGCGATATCGAGCTCTCCCGGGAATTCGGATCTG
CGACGCGAGGCTGGATGGCCTTCCCCATTATGATTCTTCTCGCTTCCGGCGGCATCGGGATGCCCGCGTT
GCAGGCCATGCTGTCCAGGCAGGTAGATGACGACCATCAGGGACAGCTTCACGGCCAGCAAAAGGCCAGG
AACCGTAAAAAGGCCGCGTTGCTGGCGTTTTTCCATAGGCTCCGCCCCCCTGACGAGCATCACAAAAATC
GACGCTCAAGTCAGAGGTGGCGAAACCCGACAGGACTATAAAGATACCAGGCGTTTCCCCCTGGAAGCTC
CCTCGTGCGCTCTCCTGTTCCGACCCTGCCGCTTACCGGATACCTGTCCGCCTTTCTCCCTTCGGGAAGC
GTGGCGCTTTCTCAATGCTCACGCTGTAGGTATCTCAGTTCGGTGTAGGTCGTTCGCTCCAAGCTGGGCT
GTGTGCACGAACCCCCCGTTCAGCCCGACCGCTGCGCCTTATCCGGTAACTATCGTCTTGAGTCCAACCC
GGTAAGACACGACTTATCGCCACTGGCAGCAGCCACTGGTAACAGGATTAGCAGAGCGAGGTATGTAGGC
GGTGCTACAGAGTTCTTGAAGTGGTGGCCTAACTACGGCTACACTAGAAGGACAGTATTTGGTATCTGCG
CTCTGCTGAAGCCAGTTACCTTCGGAAAAAGAGTTGGTAGCTCTTGATCCGGCAAACAAACCACCGCTGG
TAGCGGTGGTTTTTTTGTTTGCAAGCAGCAGATTACGCGCAGAAAAAAAGGATCTCAAGAAGATCCTTTG
ATCTTTTCTACGGGGTCTGACGCTCAGTGGAACGAAAACTCACGTTAAGGGATTTTGGTCATGAGATTAT
CAAAAAGGATCTTCACCTAGATCCTTTTAAATCAATCTAAAGTATATATGAGTAAACTTGGTCTGACAGT
TACCAATGCTTAATCAGTGAGGCACCTATCTCAGCGATCTGTCTATTTCGTTCATCCATAGTTGCCTGAC
TCCCCGTCGTGTAGATAACTACGATACGGGAGGGCTTACCATCTGGCCCCAGTGCTGCAATGATACCGCG
AGACCCACGCTCACCGGCTCCAGATTTATCAGCAATAAACCAGCCAGCCGGAAGGGCCGAGCGCAGAAGT
GGTCCTGCAACTTTATCCGCCTCCATCCAGTCTATTAATTGTTGCCGGGAAGCTAGAGTAAGTAGTTCGC
CAGTTAATAGTTTGCGCAACGTTGTTGCCATTGNTGCAGGCATCGTGGTGTCACGCTCGTCGTTTGGTAT
GGCTTCATTCAGCTCCGGTTCCCAACGATCAAGGCGAGTTACATGATCCCCCATGTTGTGCAAAAAAGCG
GTTAGCTCCTTCGGTCCTCCGATCGTTGTCAGAAGTAAGTTGGCCGCAGTGTTATCACTCATGGTTATGG
CAGCACTGCATAATTCTCTTACTGTCATGCCATCCGTAAGATGCTTTTCTGTGACTGGTGAGTACTCAAC
CAAGTCATTCTGAGAATAGTGTATGCGGCGACCGAGTTGCTCTTGCCCGGCGTCAACACGGGATAATACC
GCGCCACATAGCAGAACTTTAAAAGTGCTCATCATTGGAAAACGTTCTTCGGGGCGAAAACTCTCAAGGA
TCTTACCGCTGTTGAGATCCAGTTCGATGTAACCCACTCGTGCACCCAACTGATCTTCAGCATCTTTTAC
TTTCACCAGCGTTTCTGGGTGAGCAAAAACAGGAAGGCAAAATGCCGCAAAAAAGGGAATAAGGGCGACA
CGGAAATGTTGAATACTCATACTCTTCCTTTTTCAATATTATTGAAGCATTTATCAGGGTTATTGTCTCA
TGAGCGGATACATATTTGAATGTATTTAGAAAAATAAACAAATAGGGGTTCCGCGCACATTTCCCCGAAA
AGTGCCACCTGACGTCTAAGAAACCATTATTATCATGACATTAACCTATAAAAATAGGCGTATCACGAGG
CCCTTTCGTCTTCAAGGATCCGAATTCCCGGGAGAGCTCGATATCGCATGCGGATTTAAATTAATTAA
Features (pLannotate 1.2.2; 39 found; start..end, strand, type, name):
      1..103     +  repeat_region  ITR: inverted terminal repeat of human adenovirus serotype 5 inverted
    191..341     +  misc_signal    Ad5 Ψ: packaging signal for adenovirus serotype 5
    512..536     +  protein_bind   attB1: mutant version of attB; recombination site for the Gateway® BP reaction BP Clonase™
    588..828     +  promoter       U6 promoter: RNA polymerase III promoter for human U6 snRNA
    909..933     -  protein_bind   attB2: mutant version of attB; recombination site for the Gateway® BP reaction BP Clonase™
   1047..1466    +  CDS            IX: CAP9_ADE05 - Experimental evidence at protein level: Swiss-Prot protein existence level 1. Structural component of the virion that acts as a cement protein on the capsid exterior and forms triskelion structures consisting of three molecules that stabilize three hexon trimers at the center of each icosahedral facet and fixes the peripentonal hexons. Dispensable for assembly. During virus entry, recruits the anterograde motor kinesin-1 to the capsid docked at the nuclear pore complex thereby subjecting the docked capsid to a pulling force. The resulting tension leads to capsid disruption, disper
   1553..2782    -  CDS            IVa2 (fragment): PKG1_ADEM1 - Protein inferred from homology: Swiss-Prot protein existence level 3. Component of the packaging machinery which encapsidates the viral DNA into preformed capsids and transcriptional activator of the viral major late promoter (MLP). Binds, along with packaging proteins 2 and 3, to the specific packaging sequence on the left end of viral genomic DNA and displays ATPase activity thereby providing the power stroke of the packaging machinery. The activity of packaging protein IVa2 is stimulated by protein 33K which acts as a terminase. May be the protein that pumps DNA into the capsid
   2638..5805    -  CDS            POL: DPOL_ADE05 - Experimental evidence at protein level: Swiss-Prot protein existence level 1. Eukaryotic-type DNA polymerase involved in viral genomic replication. DNA synthesis is protein primed, and acts in a strand displacement replication. Assembles in complex with viral pTP, DBP, host NFIA and host POU2F1/OCT1 on viral origin of replication. The polymerase covalently transfers dCMP onto pTP, thereby initiating complementary strand synthesis. From Human adenovirus C serotype 5 (HAdV-5) (Human adenovirus 5).
   6024..8027    -  CDS            PTP: TERM_ADE05 - Experimental evidence at protein level: Swiss-Prot protein existence level 1. Protein covalently bound to the viral DNA that acts as a primer for viral genomic replication by DNA strand displacement. Assembles on the viral origin of replication in an initiation complex with viral polymerase, DBP, host NFIA and host POU2F1/OCT1. During initiation, the polymerase covalently couples the first dCTP with Ser- 580 of pTP. The terminal protein stimulates the template activity over 20 fold compared to protein-free templates. Neo-synthesized viral genomes are linked to two preterminal prot
   8058..8214    +  ncRNA          VA: Accession: RF00102 - VA RNA
   8313..8470    +  ncRNA          VA: Accession: RF00102 - VA RNA
   8488..9732    +  CDS            L1: PKG3_ADE05 - Experimental evidence at protein level: Swiss-Prot protein existence level 1. Involved in viral genome packaging through its interaction with packaging proteins 1 and 2. After proteolytic cleavage by adenovirus protease, L1 52/55k protein is removed from the capsid during viral maturation. From Human adenovirus C serotype 5 (HAdV-5) (Human adenovirus 5).
   9756..11510   +  CDS            CAP3_ADE05: Experimental evidence at protein level: Swiss-Prot protein existence level 1. Structural component of the virion that acts as a cement protein on the capsid exterior and which mediates the interactions between the hexons, including the peripentonal hexons, and reaches all the way to the penton vertices. Two hexon linking proteins IIIa, one from each facet, stabilize the unique edge interface between a pair of facets. As the virus enters the host cell, hexon linking proteins IIIa are shed concomitant with virion acidification in the endosome. During virus assembly, seems to play a role in the s
  11594..13306   +  CDS            L2: CAPSP_ADE05 - Experimental evidence at protein level: Swiss-Prot protein existence level 1. Major capsid protein that self-associates to form penton base pentamers, each in the shape of a pentagon, situated at the 12 vertices of the pseudo T=25 capsid. Involved in virus secondary attachment to host cell after initial attachment by the fiber protein. Binds host integrin heterodimer ITGAV-ITGB5 (alphaV-beta5) thereby triggering clathrin-mediated endocytosis of virions. Mediates initial virus attachment to CXADR-negative cells. Binding to integrins ITGAV-ITGB5 also seems to induce macropinocytosi
  13316..13909   +  CDS            L2: NP_ADE02 - Experimental evidence at protein level: Swiss-Prot protein existence level 1. Plays a role in the inhibition of host immune response within the nucleus. Interacts with cellular nucleosomes and immobilizes the host immune danger signal HMGB1 on chromatin. In turn, prevents HMGB1 release out of the cell and thus decreases inflammation. Plays also a role in the wrapping and condensation of the viral DNA. May also promote viral genome import into the nucleus. From Human adenovirus C serotype 2 (HAdV-2) (Human adenovirus 2).
  13982..15085   +  CDS            L2: CORE5_ADE05 - Experimental evidence at protein level: Swiss-Prot protein existence level 1. Associates loosely with the viral DNA to form an outer shell around the nucleoprotein-DNA complex and links it with the capsid by binding the endosome lysis protein. Dissociates from the viral genome during entry. Might be involved in nuclear capsid assembly of the viral particles through its association with NPM1/nucleophosmin. From Human adenovirus C serotype 5 (HAdV-5) (Human adenovirus 5).
  15116..15355   +  CDS            COR10_ADE02: Experimental evidence at protein level: Swiss-Prot protein existence level 1. [Pre-core protein X]: Interacts with the viral DNA and aids in tightly condensing it within the capsid. Cleavage of pre-core protein X may serve to partially relax this structure within the mature virion prior to its entry into the nucleus. From Human adenovirus C serotype 2 (HAdV-2) (Human adenovirus 2).
  15441..16190   +  CDS            L3: CAP6_ADE05 - Experimental evidence at protein level: Swiss-Prot protein existence level 1. [Protease cofactor]: Cofactor that activates the viral protease. Binds to viral protease in a 1:1 ratio. From Human adenovirus C serotype 5 (HAdV-5) (Human adenovirus 5).
  16280..19135   +  CDS            L3 (sequence partly withheld): CAPSH_ADE05 - Experimental evidence at protein level: Swiss-Prot protein existence level 1. Major capsid protein that self-associates to form 240 hexon trimers, each in the shape of a hexagon, building most of the pseudo T=25 capsid. Assembled into trimeric units with the help of the chaperone shutoff protein. Transported by pre-protein VI to the nucleus where it associates with other structural proteins to form an empty capsid. Might be involved, through its interaction with host dyneins, in the intracellular microtubule-dependent transport of incoming viral capsid to the nucleus. From Human
  19171..19782   +  CDS            L3: PRO_ADE05 - Experimental evidence at transcript level: Swiss-Prot protein existence level 2. Cleaves viral precursor proteins (pTP, pIIIa, pVI, pVII, pVIII, and pX) inside newly assembled particles giving rise to mature virions. Protease complexed to its cofactor slides along the viral DNA to specifically locate and cleave the viral precursors. Mature virions have a weakened organization compared to the unmature virions, thereby facilitating subsequent uncoating. Without maturation, the particle lacks infectivity and is unable to uncoat. Late in adenovirus infection, in the cytoplasm, may part
  19884..21470   -  CDS            DBP: DNB2_ADE05 - Experimental evidence at protein level: Swiss-Prot protein existence level 1. Plays a role in the elongation phase of viral strand displacement replication by unwinding the template in an ATP- independent fashion, employing its capacity to form multimers. Also enhances the rate of initiation. Released from template upon second strand synthesis. Assembles in complex with viral pTP, viral pol, host NFIA and host POU2F1/OCT1 on viral origin of replication. Covers the whole ssDNA genome during synthesis. The complementary strand synthesis induces its relese from DNA template. May inhi
  21499..23919   +  CDS            L4: SHUT_ADE05 - Experimental evidence at protein level: Swiss-Prot protein existence level 1. Protein that inhibits host translation while promoting late viral translation by ribosome shunting. Blocks host cap-dependent translation by binding to eIF4G, displacing MKNK1 from cap initiation complexes and preventing EIF4E phosphorylation. Binds to the tripartite leader sequence of viral late mRNAs and recruits host eIF4G, PABPC1/poly-A binding protein and 40S ribosomes subunits on viral mRNAs, allowing ribosome shunting and efficient translation of late viral mRNAs even though conventional translati
  24132..24521   +  CDS            SF33K_ADE02 (fragment): Experimental evidence at protein level: Swiss-Prot protein existence level 1. Probably functions as the small terminase that is part of the molecular motor that translocates genomic DNA in empty capsid during DNA packaging. This motor is located at a unique vertex and comprises at least the IVa2 ATPase, the small terminase 33K and probably a portal. Forms a ring-like structure of about 17 nm in which genomic DNA is translocated into the capsid. Stimulates IVa2 ATPase activity in the presence of the viral genome. Once the DNA is packaged, the terminase detaches: the 33K protein is present in th
  24612..25292   +  CDS            L4: CAP8_ADE05 - Experimental evidence at protein level: Swiss-Prot protein existence level 1. [Hexon-linking protein-C]: Structural component of the virion that acts as a cement protein on the capsid interior and which glue the peripentonal hexons and group-of-nine hexons together. From Human adenovirus C serotype 5 (HAdV-5) (Human adenovirus 5).
  25296..25616   +  CDS            E312_ADE02: Experimental evidence at protein level: Swiss-Prot protein existence level 1. From Human adenovirus C serotype 2 (HAdV-2) (Human adenovirus 2).
  26031..26396   +  CDS            E3145_ADE02: Experimental evidence at protein level: Swiss-Prot protein existence level 1. May prevent Nf-kappaB activation by immune signals like Tumor necrosis factor, presumably by inhibiting NFKB1 dimer DNA-binding. May act directly at the TNF receptor to inhibit signaling. From Human adenovirus C serotype 2 (HAdV-2) (Human adenovirus 2).
  26427..26591   -  CDS            UXP_ADE05 (fragment): Experimental evidence at transcript level: Swiss-Prot protein existence level 2. Might play a role in viral replication since it is associated with viral replication centers. Seems to have an effect on DBP localization. From Human adenovirus C serotype 5 (HAdV-5) (Human adenovirus 5).
  26602..28344   +  CDS            SPIKE_ADE05: Experimental evidence at protein level: Swiss-Prot protein existence level 1. Forms spikes that protrude from each vertex of the icosahedral capsid. Interacts with host coxsackievirus and adenovirus receptor CXADR located at the cell tight junctions to provide virion initial attachment to target cell. The fiber protein binds to CXADR with a higher affinity than CXADR binds to itself, thereby blocking the cell-cell adhesion function of CXADR dimers and leading to local disruption of the tight junction. Fiber protein present on neo- synthesized particles may thus disrupt the junctional integrity
  28477..28554   -  CDS            E417_ADE03: Protein predicted: Swiss-Prot protein existence level 4. From Human adenovirus B serotype 3 (HAdV-3) (Human adenovirus 3).
  28756..29637   -  CDS            E434_ADE02: Experimental evidence at protein level: Swiss-Prot protein existence level 1. Plays a major role to prevent cellular inhibition of viral genome replication by nuclear bodies. Assembles an SCF-like E3 ubiquitin ligase complex based on the cellular proteins ELOB, ELOC, CUL5 and RBX1, in cooperation with viral E1B-55K. This viral RING-type ligase ubiquitinates cellular substrates prior to proteasomal degradation: p53/TP53, LIG4, MRE11-RAD50-NBS1 (MRN) complex, ITGA3, DAXX and BLM. From Human adenovirus C serotype 2 (HAdV-2) (Human adenovirus 2).
  29916..30263   -  CDS            E411_ADE05: Experimental evidence at protein level: Swiss-Prot protein existence level 1. From Human adenovirus C serotype 5 (HAdV-5) (Human adenovirus 5).
  30263..30505   -  CDS            E4RF2_ADE02 (fragment): Protein predicted: Swiss-Prot protein existence level 4. From Human adenovirus C serotype 2 (HAdV-2) (Human adenovirus 2).
  30492..30653   -  CDS            E4RF2_ADE02 (fragment): Protein predicted: Swiss-Prot protein existence level 4. From Human adenovirus C serotype 2 (HAdV-2) (Human adenovirus 2).
  30704..31087   -  CDS            E4RF1_ADE02: Experimental evidence at protein level: Swiss-Prot protein existence level 1. May modulate tight-junctions functions of infected cells through interactions with PDZ proteins. E4 ORF1 has ben show for Adenovirus 9 to interact with protein involved in tight junction regulation. May play a role in mTOR activation by activating PI3- kinase, thus overriding cellular checkpoint for translation. From Human adenovirus C serotype 2 (HAdV-2) (Human adenovirus 2).
  31397..31499   -  repeat_region  ITR: inverted terminal repeat of human adenovirus serotype 5 inverted
  31553..31674   +  CDS            TcR (fragment): tetracycline efflux protein; tet; confers resistance to tetracycline
  31723..32311   -  rep_origin     ori: high-copy-number ColE1/pMB1/pBR322/pUC origin of replication
  32463..33323   -  CDS            AmpR: β-lactamase; bla; confers resistance to ampicillin, carbenicillin, and related antibiotics
  33324..33428   -  promoter       AmpR promoter: bla
