>Addgene plasmid #111380 | pAV hTERTsh | addgene full sequence | sequence record 218012 | Addgene NGS Result
CATCATCAATAATATACCTTATTTTGGATTGAAGCCAATATGATAATGAGGGGGTGGAGTTTGTGACGTG
GCGCGGGGCGTGGGAACGGGGCGGGTGACGTAGTAGTGTGGCGGAAGTGTGATGTTGCAAGTGTGGCGGA
ACACATGTAAGCGACGGATGTGGCAAAAGTGACGTTTTTGGTGTGCGCCGGTGTACACAGGAAGTGACAA
TTTTCGCGCGGTTTTAGGCGGATGTTGTAGTAAATTTGGGCGTAACCGAGTAAGATTTGGCCATTTTCGC
GGGAAAACTGAATAAGAGGAAGTGAAATCTGAATAATTTTGTGTTACTCATAGCGCGTAATATTTGTCTA
GGGCCGCGGGGACTTTGACCGTTTACGTGGAGACTCGCCCAGGTGTTTTTCTCAGGTGTTTTCCGCGTTC
CGGGTCAAAGTTGGCGTTTTATTATTATAGTCAGTCGAAGCTTGGATCCGGTACCTCTAGAATTCTCGAG
CGGCCGCTAGCGACATCGATCACAAGTTTGTACAAAAAAGCAGGCTTTAAAGGAACCAATTCAGTCGACT
GGATCTGTCGACAAGGTCGGGCAGGAAGAGGGCCTATTTCCCATGATTCCTTCATATTTGCATATACGAT
ACAAGGCTGTTAGAGAGATAATTAGAATTAATTTGACTGTAAACACAAAGATATTAGTACAAAATACGTG
ACGTAGAAAGTAATAATTTCTTGGGTAGTTTGCAGTTTTAAAATTATGTTTTAAAATGGACTATCATATG
CTTACCGTAACTTGAAAGTATTTCGATTTCTTGGCTTTATATATCTTGTGGAAAGGACGAAACACCGTTT
CATCAGCAAGTTTGGATTCAAGAGATCCAAACTTGCTGATGAAATTTTTGAATTCTCGAGATATCTAGAC
CCAGCTTTCTTGTACAAAGTGGTGATCGATTCGACAGATCACTGAAATGTGTGGGCGTGGCTTAAGGGTG
GGAAAGAATATATAAGGTGGGGGTCTTATGTAGTTTTGTATCTGTTTTGCAGCAGCCGCCGCCGCCATGA
GCACCAACTCGTTTGATGGAAGCATTGTGAGCTCATATTTGACAACGCGCATGCCCCCATGGGCCGGGGT
GCGTCAGAATGTGATGGGCTCCAGCATTGATGGTCGCCCCGTCCTGCCCGCAAACTCTACTACCTTGACC
TACGAGACCGTGTCTGGAACGCCGTTGGAGACTGCAGCCTCCGCCGCCGCTTCAGCCGCTGCAGCCACCG
CCCGCGGGATTGTGACTGACTTTGCTTTCCTGAGCCCGCTTGCAAGCAGTGCAGCTTCCCGTTCATCCGC
CCGCGATGACAAGTTGACGGCTCTTTTGGCACAATTGGATTCTTTGACCCGGGAACTTAATGTCGTTTCT
CAGCAGCTGTTGGATCTGCGCCAGCAGGTTTCTGCCCTGAAGGCTTCCTCCCCTCCCAATGCGGTTTAAA
ACATAAATAAAAAACCAGACTCTGTTTGGATTTGGATCAAGCAAGTGTCTTGCTGTCTTTATTTAGGGGT
TTTGCGCGCGCGGTAGGCCCGGGACCAGCGGTCTCGGTCGTTGAGGGTCCTGTGTATTTTTTCCAGGACG
TGGTAAAGGTGACTCTGGATGTTCAGATACATGGGCATAAGCCCGTCTCTGGGGTGGAGGTAGCACCACT
GCAGAGCTTCATGCTGCGGGGTGGTGTTGTAGATGATCCAGTCGTAGCAGGAGCGCTGGGCGTGGTGCCT
AAAAATGTCTTTCAGTAGCAAGCTGATTGCCAGGGGCAGGCCCTTGGTGTAAGTGTTTACAAAGCGGTTA
AGCTGGGATGGGTGCATACGTGGGGATATGAGATGCATCTTGGACTGTATTTTTAGGTTGGCTATGTTCC
CAGCCATATCCCTCCGGGGATTCATGTTGTGCAGAACCACCAGCACAGTGTATCCGGTGCACTTGGGAAA
TTTGTCATGTAGCTTAGAAGGAAATGCGTGGAAGAACTTGGAGACGCCCTTGTGACCTCCAAGATTTTCC
ATGCATTCGTCCATAATGATGGCAATGGGCCCACGGGCGGCGGCCTGGGCGAAGATATTTCTGGGATCAC
TAACGTCATAGTTGTGTTCCAGGATGAGATCGTCATAGGCCATTTTTACAAAGCGCGGGCGGAGGGTGCC
AGACTGCGGTATAATGGTTCCATCCGGCCCAGGGGCGTAGTTACCCTCACAGATTTGCATTTCCCACGCT
TTGAGTTCAGATGGGGGGATCATGTCTACCTGCGGGGCGATGAAGAAAACGGTTTCCGGGGTAGGGGAGA
TCAGCTGGGAAGAAAGCAGGTTCCTGAGCAGCTGCGACTTACCGCAGCCGGTGGGCCCGTAAATCACACC
TATTACCGGCTGCAACTGGTAGTTAAGAGAGCTGCAGCTGCCGTCATCCCTGAGCAGGGGGGCCACTTCG
TTAAGCATGTCCCTGACTCGCATGTTTTCCCTGACCAAATCCGCCAGAAGGCGCTCGCCGCCCAGCGATA
GCAGTTCTTGCAAGGAAGCAAAGTTTTTCAACGGTTTGAGACCGTCCGCCGTAGGCATGCTTTTGAGCGT
TTGACCAAGCAGTTCCAGGCGGTCCCACAGCTCGGTCACCTGCTCTACGGCATCTCGATCCAGCATATCT
CCTCGTTTCGCGGGTTGGGGCGGCTTTCGCTGTACGGCAGTAGTCGGTGCTCGTCCAGACGGGCCAGGGT
CATGTCTTTCCACGGGCGCAGGGTCCTCGTCAGCGTAGTCTGGGTCACGGTGAAGGGGTGCGCTCCGGGC
TGCGCGCTGGCCAGGGTGCGCTTGAGGCTGGTCCTGCTGGTGCTGAAGCGCTGCCGGTCTTCGCCCTGCG
CGTCGGCCAGGTAGCATTTGACCATGGTGTCATAGTCCAGCCCCTCCGCGGCGTGGCCCTTGGCGCGCAG
CTTGCCCTTGGAGGAGGCGCCGCACGAGGGGCAGTGCAGACTTTTGAGGGCGTAGAGCTTGGGCGCGAGA
AATACCGATTCCGGGGAGTAGGCATCCGCGCCGCAGGCCCCGCAGACGGTCTCGCATTCCACGAGCCAGG
TGAGCTCTGGCCGTTCGGGGTCAAAAACCAGGTTTCCCCCATGCTTTTTGATGCGTTTCTTACCTCTGGT
TTCCATGAGCCGGTGTCCACGCTCGGTGACGAAAAGGCTGTCCGTGTCCCCGTATACAGACTTGAGAGGC
CTGTCCTCGAGCGGTGTTCCGCGGTCCTCCTCGTATAGAAACTCGGACCACTCTGAGACAAAGGCTCGCG
TCCAGGCCAGCACGAAGGAGGCTAAGTGGGAGGGGTAGCGGTCGTTGTCCACTAGGGGGTCCACTCGCTC
CAGGGTGTGAAGACACATGTCGCCCTCTTCGGCATCAAGGAAGGTGATTGGTTTGTAGGTGTAGGCCACG
TGACCGGGTGTTCCTGAAGGGGGGCTATAAAAGGGGGTGGGGGCGCGTTCGTCCTCACTCTCTTCCGCAT
CGCTGTCTGCGAGGGCCAGCTGTTGGGGTGAGTACTCCCTCTGAAAAGCGGGCATGACTTCTGCGCTAAG
ATTGTCAGTTTCCAAAAACGAGGAGGATTTGATATTCACCTGGCCCGCGGTGATGCCTTTGAGGGTGGCC
GCATCCATCTGGTCAGAAAAGACAATCTTTTTGTTGTCAAGCTTGGTGGCAAACGACCCGTAGAGGGCGT
TGGACAGCAACTTGGCGATGGAGCGCAGGGTTTGGTTTTTGTCGCGATCGGCGCGCTCCTTGGCCGCGAT
GTTTAGCTGCACGTATTCGCGCGCAACGCACCGCCATTCGGGAAAGACGGTGGTGCGCTCGTCGGGCACC
AGGTGCACGCGCCAACCGCGGTTGTGCAGGGTGACAAGGTCAACGCTGGTGGCTACCTCTCCGCGTAGGC
GCTCGTTGGTCCAGCAGAGGCGGCCGCCCTTGCGCGAGCAGAATGGCGGTAGGGGGTCTAGCTGCGTCTC
GTCCGGGGGGTCTGCGTCCACGGTAAAGACCCCGGGCAGCAGGCGCGCGTCGAAGTAGTCTATCTTGCAT
CCTTGCAAGTCTAGCGCCTGCTGCCATGCGCGGGCGGCAAGCGCGCGCTCGTATGGGTTGAGTGGGGGAC
CCCATGGCATGGGGTGGGTGAGCGCGGAGGCGTACATGCCGCAAATGTCGTAAACGTAGAGGGGCTCTCT
GAGTATTCCAAGATATGTAGGGTAGCATCTTCCACCGCGGATGCTGGCGCGCACGTAATCGTATAGTTCG
TGCGAGGGAGCGAGGAGGTCGGGACCGAGGTTGCTACGGGCGGGCTGCTCTGCTCGGAAGACTATCTGCC
TGAAGATGGCATGTGAGTTGGATGATATGGTTGGACGCTGGAAGACGTTGAAGCTGGCGTCTGTGAGACC
TACCGCGTCACGCACGAAGGAGGCGTAGGAGTCGCGCAGCTTGTTGACCAGCTCGGCGGTGACCTGCACG
TCTAGGGCGCAGTAGTCCAGGGTTTCCTTGATGATGTCATACTTATCCTGTCCCTTTTTTTTCCACAGCT
CGCGGTTGAGGACAAACTCTTCGCGGTCTTTCCAGTACTCTTGGATCGGAAACCCGTCGGCCTCCGAACG
GTAAGAGCCTAGCATGTAGAACTGGTTGACGGCCTGGTAGGCGCAGCATCCCTTTTCTACGGGTAGCGCG
TATGCCTGCGCGGCCTTCCGGAGCGAGGTGTGGGTGAGCGCAAAGGTGTCCCTGACCATGACTTTGAGGT
ACTGGTATTTGAAGTCAGTGTCGTCGCATCCGCCCTGCTCCCAGAGCAAAAAGTCCGTGCGCTTTTTGGA
ACGCGGATTTGGCAGGGCGAAGGTGACATCGTTGAAGAGTATCTTTCCCGCGCGAGGCATAAAGTTGCGT
GTGATGCGGAAGGGTCCCGGCACCTCGGAACGGTTGTTAATTACCTGGGCGGCGAGCACGATCTCGTCAA
AGCCGTTGATGTTGTGGCCCACAATGTAAAGTTCCAAGAAGCGCGGGATGCCCTTGATGGAAGGCAATTT
TTTAAGTTCCTCGTAGGTGAGCTCTTCAGGGGAGCTGAGCCCGTGCTCTGAAAGGGCCCAGTCTGCAAGA
TGAGGGTTGGAAGCGACGAATGAGCTCCACAGGTCACGGGCCATTAGCATTTGCAGGTGGTCGCGAAAGG
TCCTAAACTGGCGACCTATGGCCATTTTTTCTGGGGTGATGCAGTAGAAGGTAAGCGGGTCTTGTTCCCA
GCGGTCCCATCCAAGGTTCGCGGCTAGGTCTCGCGCGGCAGTCACTAGAGGCTCATCTCCGCCGAACTTC
ATGACCAGCATGAAGGGCACGAGCTGCTTCCCAAAGGCCCCCATCCAAGTATAGGTCTCTACATCGTAGG
TGACAAAGAGACGCTCGGTGCGAGGATGCGAGCCGATCGGGAAGAACTGGATCTCCCGCCACCAATTGGA
GGAGTGGCTATTGATGTGGTGAAAGTAGAAGTCCCTGCGACGGGCCGAACACTCGTGCTGGCTTTTGTAA
AAACGTGCGCAGTACTGGCAGCGGTGCACGGGCTGTACATCCTGCACGAGGTTGACCTGACGACCGCGCA
CAAGGAAGCAGAGTGGGAATTTGAGCCCCTCGCCTGGCGGGTTTGGCTGGTGGTCTTCTACTTCGGCTGC
TTGTCCTTGACCGTCTGGCTGCTCGAGGGGAGTTACGGTGGATCGGACCACCACGCCGCGCGAGCCCAAA
GTCCAGATGTCCGCGCGCGGCGGTCGGAGCTTGATGACAACATCGCGCAGATGGGAGCTGTCCATGGTCT
GGAGCTCCCGCGGCGTCAGGTCAGGCGGGAGCTCCTGCAGGTTTACCTCGCATAGACGGGTCAGGGCGCG
GGCTAGATCCAGGTGATACCTAATTTCCAGGGGCTGGTTGGTGGCGGCGTCGATGGCTTGCAAGAGGCCG
CATCCCCGCGGCGCGACTACGGTACCGCGCGGCGGGCGGTGGGCCGCGGGGGTGTCCTTGGATGATGCAT
CTAAAAGCGGTGACGCGGGCGAGCCCCCGGAGGTAGGGGGGGCTCCGGACCCGCCGGGAGAGGGGGCAGG
GGCACGTCGGCGCCGCGCGCGGGCAGGAGCTGGTGCTGCGCGCGTAGGTTGCTGGCGAACGCGACGACGC
GGCGGTTGATCTCCTGAATCTGGCGCCTCTGCGTGAAGACGACGGGCCCGGTGAGCTTGAACCTGAAAGA
GAGTTCGACAGAATCAATTTCGGTGTCGTTGACGGCGGCCTGGCGCAAAATCTCCTGCACGTCTCCTGAG
TTGTCTTGATAGGCGATCTCGGCCATGAACTGCTCGATCTCTTCCTCCTGGAGATCTCCGCGTCCGGCTC
GCTCCACGGTGGCGGCGAGGTCGTTGGAAATGCGGGCCATGAGCTGCGAGAAGGCGTTGAGGCCTCCCTC
GTTCCAGACGCGGCTGTAGACCACGCCCCCTTCGGCATCGCGGGCGCGCATGACCACCTGCGCGAGATTG
AGCTCCACGTGCCGGGCGAAGACGGCGTAGTTTCGCAGGCGCTGAAAGAGGTAGTTGAGGGTGGTGGCGG
TGTGTTCTGCCACGAAGAAGTACATAACCCAGCGTCGCAACGTGGATTCGTTGATATCCCCCAAGGCCTC
AAGGCGCTCCATGGCCTCGTAGAAGTCCACGGCGAAGTTGAAAAACTGGGAGTTGCGCGCCGACACGGTT
AACTCCTCCTCCAGAAGACGGATGAGCTCGGCGACAGTGTCGCGCACCTCGCGCTCAAAGGCTACAGGGG
CCTCTTCTTCTTCTTCAATCTCCTCTTCCATAAGGGCCTCCCCTTCTTCTTCTTCTGGCGGCGGTGGGGG
AGGGGGGACACGGCGGCGACGACGGCGCACCGGGAGGCGGTCGACAAAGCGCTCGATCATCTCCCCGCGG
CGACGGCGCATGGTCTCGGTGACGGCGCGGCCGTTCTCGCGGGGGCGCAGTTGGAAGACGCCGCCCGTCA
TGTCCCGGTTATGGGTTGGCGGGGGGCTGCCATGCGGCAGGGATACGGCGCTAACGATGCATCTCAACAA
TTGTTGTGTAGGTACTCCGCCGCCGAGGGACCTGAGCGAGTCCGCATCGACCGGATCGGAAAACCTCTCG
AGAAAGGCGTCTAACCAGTCACAGTCGCAAGGTAGGCTGAGCACCGTGGCGGGCGGCAGCGGGCGGCGGT
CGGGGTTGTTTCTGGCGGAGGTGCTGCTGATGATGTAATTAAAGTAGGCGGTCTTGAGACGGCGGATGGT
CGACAGAAGCACCATGTCCTTGGGTCCGGCCTGCTGAATGCGCAGGCGGTCGGCCATGCCCCAGGCTTCG
TTTTGACATCGGCGCAGGTCTTTGTAGTAGTCTTGCATGAGCCTTTCTACCGGCACTTCTTCTTCTCCTT
CCTCTTGTCCTGCATCTCTTGCATCTATCGCTGCGGCGGCGGCGGAGTTTGGCCGTAGGTGGCGCCCTCT
TCCTCCCATGCGTGTGACCCCGAAGCCCCTCATCGGCTGAAGCAGGGCTAGGTCGGCGACAACGCGCTCG
GCTAATATGGCCTGCTGCACCTGCGTGAGGGTAGACTGGAAGTCATCCATGTCCACAAAGCGGTGGTATG
CGCCCGTGTTGATGGTGTAAGTGCAGTTGGCCATAACGGACCAGTTAACGGTCTGGTGACCCGGCTGCGA
GAGCTCGGTGTACCTGAGACGCGAGTAAGCCCTCGAGTCAAATACGTAGTCGTTGCAAGTCCGCACCAGG
TACTGGTATCCCACCAAAAAGTGCGGCGGCGGCTGGCGGTAGAGGGGCCAGCGTAGGGTGGCCGGGGCTC
CGGGGGCGAGATCTTCCAACATAAGGCGATGATATCCGTAGATGTACCTGGACATCCAGGTGATGCCGGC
GGCGGTGGTGGAGGCGCGCGGAAAGTCGCGGACGCGGTTCCAGATGTTGCGCAGCGGCAAAAAGTGCTCC
ATGGTCGGGACGCTCTGGCCGGTCAGGCGCGCGCAATCGTTGACGCTCTAGACCGTGCAAAAGGAGAGCC
TGTAAGCGGGCACTCTTCCGTGGTCTGGTGGATAAATTCGCAAGGGTATCATGGCGGACGACCGGGGTTC
GAGCCCCGTATCCGGCCGTCCGCCGTGATCCATGCGGTTACCGCCCGCGTGTCGAACCCAGGTGTGCGAC
GTCAGACAACGGGGGAGTGCTCCTTTTGGCTTCCTTCCAGGCGCGGCGGCTGCTGCGCTAGCTTTTTTGG
CCACTGGCCGCGCGCAGCGTAAGCGGTTAGGCTGGAAAGCGAAAGCATTAAGTGGCTCGCTCCCTGTAGC
CGGAGGGTTATTTTCCAAGGGTTGAGTCGCGGGACCCCCGGTTCGAGTCTCGGACCGGCCGGACTGCGGC
GAACGGGGGTTTGCCTCCCCGTCATGCAAGACCCCGCTTGCAAATTCCTCCGGAAACAGGGACGAGCCCC
TTTTTTGCTTTTCCCAGATGCATCCGGTGCTGCGGCAGATGCGCCCCCCTCCTCAGCAGCGGCAAGAGCA
AGAGCAGCGGCAGACATGCAGGGCACCCTCCCCTCCTCCTACCGCGTCAGGAGGGGCGACATCCGCGGTT
GACGCGGCAGCAGATGGTGATTACGAACCCCCGCGGCGCCGGGCCCGGCACTACCTGGACTTGGAGGAGG
GCGAGGGCCTGGCGCGGCTAGGAGCGCCCTCTCCTGAGCGGCACCCAAGGGTGCAGCTGAAGCGTGATAC
GCGTGAGGCGTACGTGCCGCGGCAGAACCTGTTTCGCGACCGCGAGGGAGAGGAGCCCGAGGAGATGCGG
GATCGAAAGTTCCACGCAGGGCGCGAGCTGCGGCATGGCCTGAATCGCGAGCGGTTGCTGCGCGAGGAGG
ACTTTGAGCCCGACGCGCGAACCGGGATTAGTCCCGCGCGCGCACACGTGGCGGCCGCCGACCTGGTAAC
CGCATACGAGCAGACGGTGAACCAGGAGATTAACTTTCAAAAAAGCTTTAACAACCACGTGCGTACGCTT
GTGGCGCGCGAGGAGGTGGCTATAGGACTGATGCATCTGTGGGACTTTGTAAGCGCGCTGGAGCAAAACC
CAAATAGCAAGCCGCTCATGGCGCAGCTGTTCCTTATAGTGCAGCACAGCAGGGACAACGAGGCATTCAG
GGATGCGCTGCTAAACATAGTAGAGCCCGAGGGCCGCTGGCTGCTCGATTTGATAAACATCCTGCAGAGC
ATAGTGGTGCAGGAGCGCAGCTTGAGCCTGGCTGACAAGGTGGCCGCCATCAACTATTCCATGCTTAGCC
TGGGCAAGTTTTACGCCCGCAAGATATACCATACCCCTTACGTTCCCATAGACAAGGAGGTAAAGATCGA
GGGGTTCTACATGCGCATGGCGCTGAAGGTGCTTACCTTGAGCGACGACCTGGGCGTTTATCGCAACGAG
CGCATCCACAAGGCCGTGAGCGTGAGCCGGCGGCGCGAGCTCAGCGACCGCGAGCTGATGCACAGCCTGC
AAAGGGCCCTGGCTGGCACGGGCAGCGGCGATAGAGAGGCCGAGTCCTACTTTGACGCGGGCGCTGACCT
GCGCTGGGCCCCAAGCCGACGCGCCCTGGAGGCAGCTGGGGCCGGACCTGGGCTGGCGGTGGCACCCGCG
CGCGCTGGCAACGTCGGCGGCGTGGAGGAATATGACGAGGACGATGAGTACGAGCCAGAGGACGGCGAGT
ACTAAGCGGTGATGTTTCTGATCAGATGATGCAAGACGCAACGGACCCGGCGGTGCGGGCGGCGCTGCAG
AGCCAGCCGTCCGGCCTTAACTCCACGGACGACTGGCGCCAGGTCATGGACCGCATCATGTCGCTGACTG
CGCGCAATCCTGACGCGTTCCGGCAGCAGCCGCAGGCCAACCGGCTCTCCGCAATTCTGGAAGCGGTGGT
CCCGGCGCGCGCAAACCCCACGCACGAGAAGGTGCTGGCGATCGTAAACGCGCTGGCCGAAAACAGGGCC
ATCCGGCCCGACGAGGCCGGCCTGGTCTACGACGCGCTGCTTCAGCGCGTGGCTCGTTACAACAGCGGCA
ACGTGCAGACCAACCTGGACCGGCTGGTGGGGGATGTGCGCGAGGCCGTGGCGCAGCGTGAGCGCGCGCA
GCAGCAGGGCAACCTGGGCTCCATGGTTGCACTAAACGCCTTCCTGAGTACACAGCCCGCCAACGTGCCG
CGGGGACAGGAGGACTACACCAACTTTGTGAGCGCACTGCGGCTAATGGTGACTGAGACACCGCAAAGTG
AGGTGTACCAGTCTGGGCCAGACTATTTTTTCCAGACCAGTAGACAAGGCCTGCAGACCGTAAACCTGAG
CCAGGCTTTCAAAAACTTGCAGGGGCTGTGGGGGGTGCGGGCTCCCACAGGCGACCGCGCGACCGTGTCT
AGCTTGCTGACGCCCAACTCGCGCCTGTTGCTGCTGCTAATAGCGCCCTTCACGGACAGTGGCAGCGTGT
CCCGGGACACATACCTAGGTCACTTGCTGACACTGTACCGCGAGGCCATAGGTCAGGCGCATGTGGACGA
GCATACTTTCCAGGAGATTACAAGTGTCAGCCGCGCGCTGGGGCAGGAGGACACGGGCAGCCTGGAGGCA
ACCCTAAACTACCTGCTGACCAACCGGCGGCAGAAGATCCCCTCGTTGCACAGTTTAAACAGCGAGGAGG
AGCGCATTTTGCGCTACGTGCAGCAGAGCGTGAGCCTTAACCTGATGCGCGACGGGGTAACGCCCAGCGT
GGCGCTGGACATGACCGCGCGCAACATGGAACCGGGCATGTATGCCTCAAACCGGCCGTTTATCAACCGC
CTAATGGACTACTTGCATCGCGCGGCCGCCGTGAACCCCGAGTATTTCACCAATGCCATCTTGAACCCGC
ACTGGCTACCGCCCCCTGGTTTCTACACCGGGGGATTCGAGGTGCCCGAGGGTAACGATGGATTCCTCTG
GGACGACATAGACGACAGCGTGTTTTCCCCGCAACCGCAGACCCTGCTAGAGTTGCAACAGCGCGAGCAG
GCAGAGGCGGCGCTGCGAAAGGAAAGCTTCCGCAGGCCAAGCAGCTTGTCCGATCTAGGCGCTGCGGCCC
CGCGGTCAGATGCTAGTAGCCCATTTCCAAGCTTGATAGGGTCTCTTACCAGCACTCGCACCACCCGCCC
GCGCCTGCTGGGCGAGGAGGAGTACCTAAACAACTCGCTGCTGCAGCCGCAGCGCGAAAAAAACCTGCCT
CCGGCATTTCCCAACAACGGGATAGAGAGCCTAGTGGACAAGATGAGTAGATGGAAGACGTACGCGCAGG
AGCACAGGGACGTGCCAGGCCCGCGCCCGCCCACCCGTCGTCAAAGGCACGACCGTCAGCGGGGTCTGGT
GTGGGAGGACGATGACTCGGCAGACGACAGCAGCGTCCTGGATTTGGGAGGGAGTGGCAACCCGTTTGCG
CACCTTCGCCCCAGGCTGGGGAGAATGTTTTAAAAAAAAAAAAAGCATGATGCAAAATAAAAAACTCACC
AAGGCCATGGCACCGAGCGTTGGTTTTCTTGTATTCCCCTTAGTATGCGGCGCGCGGCGATGTATGAGGA
AGGTCCTCCTCCCTCCTACGAGAGTGTGGTGAGCGCGGCGCCAGTGGCGGCGGCGCTGGGTTCTCCCTTC
GATGCTCCCCTGGACCCGCCGTTTGTGCCTCCGCGGTACCTGCGGCCTACCGGGGGGAGAAACAGCATCC
GTTACTCTGAGTTGGCACCCCTATTCGACACCACCCGTGTGTACCTGGTGGACAACAAGTCAACGGATGT
GGCATCCCTGAACTACCAGAACGACCACAGCAACTTTCTGACCACGGTCATTCAAAACAATGACTACAGC
CCGGGGGAGGCAAGCACACAGACCATCAATCTTGACGACCGGTCGCACTGGGGCGGCGACCTGAAAACCA
TCCTGCATACCAACATGCCAAATGTGAACGAGTTCATGTTTACCAATAAGTTTAAGGCGCGGGTGATGGT
GTCGCGCTTGCCTACTAAGGACAATCAGGTGGAGCTGAAATACGAGTGGGTGGAGTTCACGCTGCCCGAG
GGCAACTACTCCGAGACCATGACCATAGACCTTATGAACAACGCGATCGTGGAGCACTACTTGAAAGTGG
GCAGACAGAACGGGGTTCTGGAAAGCGACATCGGGGTAAAGTTTGACACCCGCAACTTCAGACTGGGGTT
TGACCCCGTCACTGGTCTTGTCATGCCTGGGGTATATACAAACGAAGCCTTCCATCCAGACATCATTTTG
CTGCCAGGATGCGGGGTGGACTTCACCCACAGCCGCCTGAGCAACTTGTTGGGCATCCGCAAGCGGCAAC
CCTTCCAGGAGGGCTTTAGGATCACCTACGATGATCTGGAGGGTGGTAACATTCCCGCACTGTTGGATGT
GGACGCCTACCAGGCGAGCTTGAAAGATGACACCGAACAGGGCGGGGGTGGCGCAGGCGGCAGCAACAGC
AGTGGCAGCGGCGCGGAAGAGAACTCCAACGCGGCAGCCGCGGCAATGCAGCCGGTGGAGGACATGAACG
ATCATGCCATTCGCGGCGACACCTTTGCCACACGGGCTGAGGAGAAGCGCGCTGAGGCCGAAGCAGCGGC
CGAAGCTGCCGCCCCCGCTGCGCAACCCGAGGTCGAGAAGCCTCAGAAGAAACCGGTGATCAAACCCCTG
ACAGAGGACAGCAAGAAACGCAGTTACAACCTAATAAGCAATGACAGCACCTTCACCCAGTACCGCAGCT
GGTACCTTGCATACAACTACGGCGACCCTCAGACCGGAATCCGCTCATGGACCCTGCTTTGCACTCCTGA
CGTAACCTGCGGCTCGGAGCAGGTCTACTGGTCGTTGCCAGACATGATGCAAGACCCCGTGACCTTCCGC
TCCACGCGCCAGATCAGCAACTTTCCGGTGGTGGGCGCCGAGCTGTTGCCCGTGCACTCCAAGAGCTTCT
ACAACGACCAGGCCGTCTACTCCCAACTCATCCGCCAGTTTACCTCTCTGACCCACGTGTTCAATCGCTT
TCCCGAGAACCAGATTTTGGCGCGCCCGCCAGCCCCCACCATCACCACCGTCAGTGAAAACGTTCCTGCT
CTCACAGATCACGGGACGCTACCGCTGCGCAACAGCATCGGAGGAGTCCAGCGAGTGACCATTACTGACG
CCAGACGCCGCACCTGCCCCTACGTTTACAAGGCCCTGGGCATAGTCTCGCCGCGCGTCCTATCGAGCCG
CACTTTTTGAGCAAGCATGTCCATCCTTATATCGCCCAGCAATAACACAGGCTGGGGCCTGCGCTTCCCA
AGCAAGATGTTTGGCGGGGCCAAGAAGCGCTCCGACCAACACCCAGTGCGCGTGCGCGGGCACTACCGCG
CGCCCTGGGGCGCGCACAAACGCGGCCGCACTGGGCGCACCACCGTCGATGACGCCATCGACGCGGTGGT
GGAGGAGGCGCGCAACTACACGCCCACGCCGCCACCAGTGTCCACAGTGGACGCGGCCATTCAGACCGTG
GTGCGCGGAGCCCGGCGCTATGCTAAAATGAAGAGACGGCGGAGGCGCGTAGCACGTCGCCACCGCCGCC
GACCCGGCACTGCCGCCCAACGCGCGGCGGCGGCCCTGCTTAACCGCGCACGTCGCACCGGCCGACGGGC
GGCCATGCGGGCCGCTCGAAGGCTGGCCGCGGGTATTGTCACTGTGCCCCCCAGGTCCAGGCGACGAGCG
GCCGCCGCAGCAGCCGCGGCCATTAGTGCTATGACTCAGGGTCGCAGGGGCAACGTGTATTGGGTGCGCG
ACTCGGTTAGCGGCCTGCGCGTGCCCGTGCGCACCCGCCCCCCGCGCAACTAGATTGCAAGAAAAAACTA
CTTAGACTCGTACTGTTGTATGTATCCAGCGGCGGCGGCGCGCAACGAAGCTATGTCCAAGCGCAAAATC
AAAGAAGAGATGCTCCAGGTCATCGCGCCGGAGATCTATGGCCCCCCGAAGAAGGAAGAGCAGGATTACA
AGCCCCGAAAGCTAAAGCGGGTCAAAAAGAAAAAGAAAGATGATGATGATGAACTTGACGACGAGGTGGA
ACTGCTGCACGCTACCGCGCCCAGGCGACGGGTACAGTGGAAAGGTCGACGCGTAAAACGTGTTTTGCGA
CCCGGCACCACCGTAGTCTTTACGCCCGGTGAGCGCTCCACCCGCACCTACAAGCGCGTGTATGATGAGG
TGTACGGCGACGAGGACCTGCTTGAGCAGGCCAACGAGCGCCTCGGGGAGTTTGCCTACGGAAAGCGGCA
TAAGGACATGCTGGCGTTGCCGCTGGACGAGGGCAACCCAACACCTAGCCTAAAGCCCGTAACACTGCAG
CAGGTGCTGCCCGCGCTTGCACCGTCCGAAGAAAAGCGCGGCCTAAAGCGCGAGTCTGGTGACTTGGCAC
CCACCGTGCAGCTGATGGTACCCAAGCGCCAGCGACTGGAAGATGTCTTGGAAAAAATGACCGTGGAACC
TGGGCTGGAGCCCGAGGTCCGCGTGCGGCCAATCAAGCAGGTGGCGCCGGGACTGGGCGTGCAGACCGTG
GACGTTCAGATACCCACTACCAGTAGCACCAGTATTGCCACCGCCACAGAGGGCATGGAGACACAAACGT
CCCCGGTTGCCTCAGCGGTGGCGGATGCCGCGGTGCAGGCGGTCGCTGCGGCCGCGTCCAAGACCTCTAC
GGAGGTGCAAACGGACCCGTGGATGTTTCGCGTTTCAGCCCCCCGGCGCCCGCGCCGTTCGAGGAAGTAC
GGCGCCGCCAGCGCGCTACTGCCCGAATATGCCCTACATCCTTCCATTGCGCCTACCCCCGGCTATCGTG
GCTACACCTACCGCCCCAGAAGACGAGCAACTACCCGACGCCGAACCACCACTGGAACCCGCCGCCGCCG
TCGCCGTCGCCAGCCCGTGCTGGCCCCGATTTCCGTGCGCAGGGTGGCTCGCGAAGGAGGCAGGACCCTG
GTGCTGCCAACAGCGCGCTACCACCCCAGCATCGTTTAAAAGCCGGTCTTTGTGGTTCTTGCAGATATGG
CCCTCACCTGCCGCCTCCGTTTCCCGGTGCCGGGATTCCGAGGAAGAATGCACCGTAGGAGGGGCATGGC
CGGCCACGGCCTGACGGGCGGCATGCGTCGTGCGCACCACCGGCGGCGGCGCGCGTCGCACCGTCGCATG
CGCGGCGGTATCCTGCCCCTCCTTATTCCACTGATCGCCGCGGCGATTGGCGCCGTGCCCGGAATTGCAT
CCGTGGCCTTGCAGGCGCAGAGACACTGATTAAAAACAAGTTGCATGTGGAAAAATCAAAATAAAAAGTC
TGGACTCTCACGCTCGCTTGGTCCTGTAACTATTTTGTAGAATGGAAGACATCAACTTTGCGTCTCTGGC
CCCGCGACACGGCTCGCGCCCGTTCATGGGAAACTGGCAAGATATCGGCACCAGCAATATGAGCGGTGGC
GCCTTCAGCTGGGGCTCGCTGTGGAGCGGCATTAAAAATTTCGGTTCCACCGTTAAGAACTATGGCAGCA
AGGCCTGGAACAGCAGCACAGGCCAGATGCTGAGGGATAAGTTGAAAGAGCAAAATTTCCAACAAAAGGT
GGTAGATGGCCTGGCCTCTGGCATTAGCGGGGTGGTGGACCTGGCCAACCAGGCAGTGCAAAATAAGATT
AACAGTAAGCTTGATCCCCGCCCTCCCGTAGAGGAGCCTCCACCGGCCGTGGAGACAGTGTCTCCAGAGG
GGCGTGGCGAAAAGCGTCCGCGCCCCGACAGGGAAGAAACTCTGGTGACGCAAATAGACGAGCCTCCCTC
GTACGAGGAGGCACTAAAGCAAGGCCTGCCCACCACCCGTCCCATCGCGCCCATGGCTACCGGAGTGCTG
GGCCAGCACACACCCGTAACGCTGGACCTGCCTCCCCCCGCCGACACCCAGCAGAAACCTGTGCTGCCAG
GCCCGACCGCCGTTGTTGTAACCCGTCCTAGCCGCGCGTCCCTGCGCCGCGCCGCCAGCGGTCCGCGATC
GTTGCGGCCCGTAGCCAGTGGCAACTGGCAAAGCACACTGAACAGCATCGTGGGTCTGGGGGTGCAATCC
CTGAAGCGCCGACGATGCTTCTGATAGCTAACGTGTCGTATGTGTGTCATGTATGCGTCCATGTCGCCGC
CAGAGGAGCTGCTGAGCCGCCGCGCGCCCGCTTTCCAAGATGGCTACCCCTTCGATGATGCCGCAGTGGT
CTTACATGCACATCTCGGGCCAGGACGCCTCGGAGTACCTGAGCCCCGGGCTGGTGCAGTTTGCCCGCGC
CACCGAGACGTACTTCAGCCTGAATAACAAGTTTAGAAACCCCACGGTGGCGCCTACGCACGACGTGACC
ACAGACCGGTCCCAGCGTTTGACGCTGCGGTTCATCCCTGTGGACCGTGAGGATACTGCGTACTCGTACA
AGGCGCGGTTCACCCTAGCTGTGGGTGATAACCGTGTGCTGGACATGGCTTCCACGTACTTTGACATCCG
CGGCGTGCTGGACAGGGGCCCTACTTTTAAGCCCTACTCTGGCACTGCCTACAACGCCCTGGCTCCCAAG
GGTGCCCCAAATCCTTGCGAATGGGATGAAGCTGCTACTGCTCTTGAAATAAACCTAGAAGAAGAGGACG
ATGACAACGAAGACGAAGTAGACGAGCAAGCTGAGCAGCAAAAAACTCACGTATTTGGGCAGGCGCCTTA
TTCTGGTATAAATATTACAAAGGAGGGTATTCAAATAGGTGTCGAAGGTCAAACACCTAAATATGCCGAT
AAAACATTTCAACCTGAACCTCAAATAGGAGAATCTCAGTGGTACGAAACAGAAATTAATCATGCAGCTG
GGAGAGTCCTAAAAAAGACTACCCCAATGAAACCATGTTACGGTTCATATGCAAAACCCACAAATGAAAA
TGGAGGGCAAGGCATTCTTGTAAAGCAACAAAATGGAAAGCTAGAAAGTCAAGTGGAAATGCAATTTTTC
TCAACTACTGAGGCAGCCGCAGGCAATGGTGATAACTTGACTCCTAAAGTGGTATTGTACAGTGAAGATG
TAGATATAGAAACCCCAGACACTCATATTTCTTACATGCCCACTATTAAGGAAGGTAACTCACGAGAACT
AATGGGCCAACAATCTATGCCCAACAGGCCTAATTACATTGCTTTTAGGGACAATTTTATTGGTCTAATG
TATTACAACAGCACGGGTAATATGGGTGTTCTGGCGGGCCAAGCATCGCAGTTGAATGCTGTTGTAGATT
TGCAAGACAGAAACACAGAGCTTTCATACCAGCTTTTGCTTGATTCCATTGGTGATAGAACCAGGTACTT
TTCTATGTGGAATCAGGCTGTTGACAGCTATGATCCAGATGTTAGAATTATTGAAAATCATGGAACTGAA
GATGAACTTCCAAATTACTGCTTTCCACTGGGAGGTGTGATTAATACAGAGACTCTTACCAAGGTAAAAC
CTAAAACAGGTCAGGAAAATGGATGGGAAAAAGATGCTACAGAATTTTCAGATAAAAATGAAATAAGAGT
TGGAAATAATTTTGCCATGGAAATCAATCTAAATGCCAACCTGTGGAGAAATTTCCTGTACTCCAACATA
GCGCTGTATTTGCCCGACAAGCTAAAGTACAGTCCTTCCAACGTAAAAATTTCTGATAACCCAAACACCT
ACGACTACATGAACAAGCGAGTGGTGGCTCCCGGGCTAGTGGACTGCTACATTAACCTTGGAGCACGCTG
GTCCCTTGACTATATGGACAACGTCAACCCATTTAACCACCACCGCAATGCTGGCCTGCGCTACCGCTCA
ATGTTGCTGGGCAATGGTCGCTATGTGCCCTTCCACATCCAGGTGCCTCAGAAGTTCTTTGCCATTAAAA
ACCTCCTTCTCCTGCCGGGCTCATACACCTACGAGTGGAACTTCAGGAAGGATGTTAACATGGTTCTGCA
GAGCTCCCTAGGAAATGACCTAAGGGTTGACGGAGCCAGCATTAAGTTTGATAGCATTTGCCTTTACGCC
ACCTTCTTCCCCATGGCCCACAACACCGCCTCCACGCTTGAGGCCATGCTTAGAAACGACACCAACGACC
AGTCCTTTAACGACTATCTC
[453 nt withheld, positions 18221-18673]
CAGCCCATGAGCCGTCAGGTGGTGGATGATACTAAATACAAGGACTACCAACAGGTGGGCATCCTACACC
AACACAACAACTCTGGATTTGTTGGCTACCTTGCCCCCACCATGCGCGAAGGACAGGCCTACCCTGCTAA
CTTCCCCTATCCGCTTATAGGCAAGACCGCAGTTGACAGCATTACCCAGAAAAAGTTTCTTTGCGATCGC
ACCCTTTGGCGCATCCCATTCTCCAGTAACTTTATGTCCATGGGCGCACTCACAGACCTGGGCCAAAACC
TTCTCTACGCCAACTCCGCCCACGCGCTAGACATGACTTTTGAGGTGGATCCCATGGACGAGCCCACCCT
TCTTTATGTTTTGTTTGAAGTCTTTGACGTGGTCCGTGTGCACCAGCCGCACCGCGGCGTCATCGAAACC
GTGTACCTGCGCACGCCCTTCTCGGCCGGCAACGCCACAACATAAAGAAGCAAGCAACATCAACAACAGC
TGCCGCCATGGGCTCCAGTGAGCAGGAACTGAAAGCCATTGTCAAAGATCTTGGTTGTGGGCCATATTTT
TTGGGCACCTATGACAAGCGCTTTCCAGGCTTTGTTTCTCCACACAAGCTCGCCTGCGCCATAGTCAATA
CGGCCGGTCGCGAGACTGGGGGCGTACACTGGATGGCCTTTGCCTGGAACCCGCACTCAAAAACATGCTA
CCTCTTTGAGCCCTTTGGCTTTTCTGACCAGCGACTCAAGCAGGTTTACCAGTTTGAGTACGAGTCACTC
CTGCGCCGTAGCGCCATTGCTTCTTCCCCCGACCGCTGTATAACGCTGGAAAAGTCCACCCAAAGCGTAC
AGGGGCCCAACTCGGCCGCCTGTGGACTATTCTGCTGCATGTTTCTCCACGCCTTTGCCAACTGGCCCCA
AACTCCCATGGATCACAACCCCACCATGAACCTTATTACCGGGGTACCCAACTCCATGCTCAACAGTCCC
CAGGTACAGCCCACCCTGCGTCGCAACCAGGAACAGCTCTACAGCTTCCTGGAGCGCCACTCGCCCTACT
TCCGCAGCCACAGTGCGCAGATTAGGAGCGCCACTTCTTTTTGTCACTTGAAAAACATGTAAAAATAATG
TACTAGAGACACTTTCAATAAAGGCAAATGCTTTTATTTGTACACTCTCGGGTGATTATTTACCCCCACC
CTTGCCGTCTGCGCCGTTTAAAAATCAAAGGGGTTCTGCCGCGCATCGCTATGCGCCACTGGCAGGGACA
CGTTGCGATACTGGTGTTTAGTGCTCCACTTAAACTCAGGCACAACCATCCGCGGCAGCTCGGTGAAGTT
TTCACTCCACAGGCTGCGCACCATCACCAACGCGTTTAGCAGGTCGGGCGCCGATATCTTGAAGTCGCAG
TTGGGGCCTCCGCCCTGCGCGCGCGAGTTGCGATACACAGGGTTGCAGCACTGGAACACTATCAGCGCCG
GGTGGTGCACGCTGGCCAGCACGCTCTTGTCGGAGATCAGATCCGCGTCCAGGTCCTCCGCGTTGCTCAG
GGCGAACGGAGTCAACTTTGGTAGCTGCCTTCCCAAAAAGGGCGCGTGCCCAGGCTTTGAGTTGCACTCG
CACCGTAGTGGCATCAAAAGGTGACCGTGCCCGGTCTGGGCGTTAGGATACAGCGCCTGCATAAAAGCCT
TGATCTGCTTAAAAGCCACCTGAGCCTTTGCGCCTTCAGAGAAGAACATGCCGCAAGACTTGCCGGAAAA
CTGATTGGCCGGACAGGCCGCGTCGTGCACGCAGCACCTTGCGTCGGTGTTGGAGATCTGCACCACATTT
CGGCCCCACCGGTTCTTCACGATCTTGGCCTTGCTAGACTGCTCCTTCAGCGCGCGCTGCCCGTTTTCGC
TCGTCACATCCATTTCAATCACGTGCTCCTTATTTATCATAATGCTTCCGTGTAGACACTTAAGCTCGCC
TTCGATCTCAGCGCAGCGGTGCAGCCACAACGCGCAGCCCGTGGGCTCGTGATGCTTGTAGGTCACCTCT
GCAAACGACTGCAGGTACGCCTGCAGGAATCGCCCCATCATCGTCACAAAGGTCTTGTTGCTGGTGAAGG
TCAGCTGCAACCCGCGGTGCTCCTCGTTCAGCCAGGTCTTGCATACGGCCGCCAGAGCTTCCACTTGGTC
AGGCAGTAGTTTGAAGTTCGCCTTTAGATCGTTATCCACGTGGTACTTGTCCATCAGCGCGCGCGCAGCC
TCCATGCCCTTCTCCCACGCAGACACGATCGGCACACTCAGCGGGTTCATCACCGTAATTTCACTTTCCG
CTTCGCTGGGCTCTTCCTCTTCCTCTTGCGTCCGCATACCACGCGCCACTGGGTCGTCTTCATTCAGCCG
CCGCACTGTGCGCTTACCTCCTTTGCCATGCTTGATTAGCACCGGTGGGTTGCTGAAACCCACCATTTGT
AGCGCCACATCTTCTCTTTCTTCCTCGCTGTCCACGATTACCTCTGGTGATGGCGGGCGCTCGGGCTTGG
GAGAAGGGCGCTTCTTTTTCTTCTTGGGCGCAATGGCCAAATCCGCCGCCGAGGTCGATGGCCGCGGGCT
GGGTGTGCGCGGCACCAGCGCGTCTTGTGATGAGTCTTCCTCGTCCTCGGACTCGATACGCCGCCTCATC
CGCTTTTTTGGGGGCGCCCGGGGAGGCGGCGGCGACGGGGACGGGGACGACACGTCCTCCATGGTTGGGG
GACGTCGCGCCGCACCGCGTCCGCGCTCGGGGGTGGTTTCGCGCTGCTCCTCTTCCCGACTGGCCATTTC
CTTCTCCTATAGGCAGAAAAAGATCATGGAGTCAGTCGAGAAGAAGGACAGCCTAACCGCCCCCTCTGAG
TTCGCCACCACCGCCTCCACCGATGCCGCCAACGCGCCTACCACCTTCCCCGTCGAGGCACCCCCGCTTG
AGGAGGAGGAAGTGATTATCGAGCAGGACCCAGGTTTTGTAAGCGAAGACGACGAGGACCGCTCAGTACC
AACAGAGGATAAAAAGCAAGACCAGGACAACGCAGAGGCAAACGAGGAACAAGTCGGGCGGGGGGACGAA
AGGCATGGCGACTACCTAGATGTGGGAGACGACGTGCTGTTGAAGCATCTGCAGCGCCAGTGCGCCATTA
TCTGCGACGCGTTGCAAGAGCGCAGCGATGTGCCCCTCGCCATAGCGGATGTCAGCCTTGCCTACGAACG
CCACCTATTCTCACCGCGCGTACCCCCCAAACGCCAAGAAAACGGCACATGCGAGCCCAACCCGCGCCTC
AACTTCTACCCCGTATTTGCCGTGCCAGAGGTGCTTGCCACCTATCACATCTTTTTCCAAAACTGCAAGA
TACCCCTATCCTGCCGTGCCAACCGCAGCCGAGCGGACAAGCAGCTGGCCTTGCGGCAGGGCGCTGTCAT
ACCTGATATCGCCTCGCTCAACGAAGTGCCAAAAATCTTTGAGGGTCTTGGACGCGACGAGAAGCGCGCG
GCAAACGCTCTGCAACAGGAAAACAGCGAAAATGAAAGTCACTCTGGAGTGTTGGTGGAACTCGAGGGTG
ACAACGCGCGCCTAGCCGTACTAAAACGCAGCATCGAGGTCACCCACTTTGCCTACCCGGCACTTAACCT
ACCCCCCAAGGTCATGAGCACAGTCATGAGTGAGCTGATCGTGCGCCGTGCGCAGCCCCTGGAGAGGGAT
GCAAATTTGCAAGAACAAACAGAGGAGGGCCTACCCGCAGTTGGCGACGAGCAGCTAGCGCGCTGGCTTC
AAACGCGCGAGCCTGCCGACTTGGAGGAGCGACGCAAACTAATGATGGCCGCAGTGCTCGTTACCGTGGA
GCTTGAGTGCATGCAGCGGTTCTTTGCTGACCCGGAGATGCAGCGCAAGCTAGAGGAAACATTGCACTAC
ACCTTTCGACAGGGCTACGTACGCCAGGCCTGCAAGATCTCCAACGTGGAGCTCTGCAACCTGGTCTCCT
ACCTTGGAATTTTGCACGAAAACCGCCTTGGGCAAAACGTGCTTCATTCCACGCTCAAGGGCGAGGCGCG
CCGCGACTACGTCCGCGACTGCGTTTACTTATTTCTATGCTACACCTGGCAGACGGCCATGGGCGTTTGG
CAGCAGTGCTTGGAGGAGTGCAACCTCAAGGAGCTGCAGAAACTGCTAAAGCAAAACTTGAAGGACCTAT
GGACGGCCTTCAACGAGCGCTCCGTGGCCGCGCACCTGGCGGACATCATTTTCCCCGAACGCCTGCTTAA
AACCCTGCAACAGGGTCTGCCAGACTTCACCAGTCAAAGCATGTTGCAGAACTTTAGGAACTTTATCCTA
GAGCGCTCAGGAATCTTGCCCGCCACCTGCTGTGCACTTCCTAGCGACTTTGTGCCCATTAAGTACCGCG
AATGCCCTCCGCCGCTTTGGGGCCACTGCTACCTTCTGCAGCTAGCCAACTACCTTGCCTACCACTCTGA
CATAATGGAAGACGTGAGCGGTGACGGTCTACTGGAGTGTCACTGTCGCTGCAACCTATGCACCCCGCAC
CGCTCCCTGGTTTGCAATTCGCAGCTGCTTAACGAAAGTCAAATTATCGGTACCTTTGAGCTGCAGGGTC
CCTCGCCTGACGAAAAGTCCGCGGCTCCGGGGTTGAAACTCACTCCGGGGCTGTGGACGTCGGCTTACCT
TCGCAAATTTGTACCTGAGGACTACCACGCCCACGAGATTAGGTTCTACGAAGACCAATCCCGCCCGCCT
AATGCGGAGCTTACCGCCTGCGTCATTACCCAGGGCCACATTCTTGGCCAATTGCAAGCCATCAACAAAG
CCCGCCAAGAGTTTCTGCTACGAAAGGGACGGGGGGTTTACTTGGACCCCCAGTCCGGCGAGGAGCTCAA
CCCAATCCCCCCGCCGCCGCAGCCCTATCAGCAGCAGCCGCGGGCCCTTGCTTCCCAGGATGGCACCCAA
AAAGAAGCTGCAGCTGCCGCCGCCACCCACGGACGAGGAGGAATACTGGGACAGTCAGGCAGAGGAGGTT
TTGGACGAGGAGGAGGAGGACATGATGGAAGACTGGGAGAGCCTAGACGAGGAAGCTTCCGAGGTCGAAG
AGGTGTCAGACGAAACACCGTCACCCTCGGTCGCATTCCCCTCGCCGGCGCCCCAGAAATCGGCAACCGG
TTCCAGCATGGCTACAACCTCCGCTCCTCAGGCGCCGCCGGCACTGCCCGTTCGCCGACCCAACCGTAGA
TGGGACACCACTGGAACCAGGGCCGGTAAGTCCAAGCAGCCGCCGCCGTTAGCCCAAGAGCAACAACAGC
GCCAAGGCTACCGCTCATGGCGCGGGCACAAGAACGCCATAGTTGCTTGCTTGCAAGACTGTGGGGGCAA
CATCTCCTTCGCCCGCCGCTTTCTTCTCTACCATCACGGCGTGGCCTTCCCCCGTAACATCCTGCATTAC
TACCGTCATCTCTACAGCCCATACTGCACCGGCGGCAGCGGCAGCAACAGCAGCGGCCACACAGAAGCAA
AGGCGACCGGATAGCAAGACTCTGACAAAGCCCAAGAAATCCACAGCGGCGGCAGCAGCAGGAGGAGGAG
CGCTGCGTCTGGCGCCCAACGAACCCGTATCGACCCGCGAGCTTAGAAACAGGATTTTTCCCACTCTGTA
TGCTATATTTCAACAGAGCAGGGGCCAAGAACAAGAGCTGAAAATAAAAAACAGGTCTCTGCGATCCCTC
ACCCGCAGCTGCCTGTATCACAAAAGCGAAGATCAGCTTCGGCGCACGCTGGAAGACGCGGAGGCTCTCT
TCAGTAAATACTGCGCGCTGACTCTTAAGGACTAGTTTCGCGCCCTTTCTCAAATTTAAGCGCGAAAACT
ACGTCATCTCCAGCGGCCACACCCGGCGCCAGCACCTGTTGTCAGCGCCATTATGAGCAAGGAAATTCCC
ACGCCCTACATGTGGAGTTACCAGCCACAAATGGGACTTGCGGCTGGAGCTGCCCAAGACTACTCAACCC
GAATAAACTACATGAGCGCGGGACCCCACATGATATCCCGGGTCAACGGAATACGCGCCCACCGAAACCG
AATTCTCCTGGAACAGGCGGCTATTACCACCACACCTCGTAATAACCTTAATCCCCGTAGTTGGCCCGCT
GCCCTGGTGTACCAGGAAAGTCCCGCTCCCACCACTGTGGTACTTCCCAGAGACGCCCAGGCCGAAGTTC
AGATGACTAACTCAGGGGCGCAGCTTGCGGGCGGCTTTCGTCACAGGGTGCGGTCGCCCGGGCAGGGTAT
AACTCACCTGACAATCAGAGGGCGAGGTATTCAGCTCAACGACGAGTCGGTGAGCTCCTCGCTTGGTCTC
CGTCCGGACGGGACATTTCAGATCGGCGGCGCCGGCCGCTCTTCATTCACGCCTCGTCAGGCAATCCTAA
CTCTGCAGACCTCGTCCTCTGAGCCGCGCTCTGGAGGCATTGGAACTCTGCAATTTATTGAGGAGTTTGT
GCCATCGGTCTACTTTAACCCCTTCTCGGGACCTCCCGGCCACTATCCGGATCAATTTATTCCTAACTTT
GACGCGGTAAAGGACTCGGCGGACGGCTACGACTGAATGTTAAGTGGAGAGGCAGAGCAACTGCGCCTGA
AACACCTGGTCCACTGTCGCCGCCACAAGTGCTTTGCCCGCGACTCCGGTGAGTTTTGCTACTTTGAATT
GCCCGAGGATCATATCGAGGGCCCGGCGCACGGCGTCCGGCTTACCGCCCAGGGAGAGCTTGCCCGTAGC
CTGATTCGGGAGTTTACCCAGCGCCCCCTGCTAGTTGAGCGGGACAGGGGACCCTGTGTTCTCACTGTGA
TTTGCAACTGTCCTAACCCTGGATTACATCAAGATCTTTGTTGCCATCTCTGTGCTGAGTATAATAAATA
CAGAAATTAAAATATACTGGGGCTCCTATCGCCATCCTGTAAACGCCACCGTCTTCACCCGCCCAAGCAA
ACCAAGGCGAACCTTACCTGGTACTTTTAACATCTCTCCCTCTGTGATTTACAACAGTTTCAACCCAGAC
GGAGTGAGTCTACGAGAGAACCTCTCCGAGCTCAGCTACTCCATCAGAAAAAACACCACCCTCCTTACCT
GCCGGGAACGTACGAGTGCGTCACCGGCCGCTGCACCACACCTACCGCCTGACCGTAAACCAGACTTTTT
CCGGACAGACCTCAATAACTCTGTTTACCAGAACAGGAGGTGAGCTTAGAAAACCCTTAGGGTATTAGGC
CAAAGGCGCAGCTACTGTGGGGTTTATGAACAATTCAAGCAACTCTACGGGCTATTCTAATTCAGGTTTC
TCTAGAAATGGACGGAATTATTACAGAGCAGCGCCTGCTAGAAAGACGCAGGGCAGCGGCCGAGCAACAG
CGCATGAATCAAGAGCTCCAAGACATGGTTAACTTGCACCAGTGCAAAAGGGGTATCTTTTGTCTGGTAA
AGCAGGCCAAAGTCACCTACGACAGTAATACCACCGGACACCGCCTTAGCTACAAGTTGCCAACCAAGCG
TCAGAAATTGGTGGTCATGGTGGGAGAAAAGCCCATTACCATAACTCAGCACTCGGTAGAAACCGAAGGC
TGCATTCACTCACCTTGTCAAGGACCTGAGGATCTCTGCACCCTTATTAAGACCCTGTGCGGTCTCAAAG
ATCTTATTCCCTTTAACTAATAAAAAAAAATAATAAAGCATCACTTACTTAAAATCAGTTAGCAAATTTC
TGTCCAGTTTATTCAGCAGCACCTCCTTGCCCTCCTCCCAGCTCTGGTATTGCAGCTTCCTCCTGGCTGC
AAACTTTCTCCACAATCTAAATGGAATGTCAGTTTCCTCCTGTTCCTGTCCATCCGCACCCACTATCTTC
ATGTTGTTGCAGATGAAGCGCGCAAGACCGTCTGAAGATACCTTCAACCCCGTGTATCCATATGACACGG
AAACCGGTCCTCCAACTGTGCCTTTTCTTACTCCTCCCTTTGTATCCCCCAATGGGTTTCAAGAGAGTCC
CCCTGGGGTACTCTCTTTGCGCCTATCCGAACCTCTAGTTACCTCCAATGGCATGCTTGCGCTCAAAATG
GGCAACGGCCTCTCTCTGGACGAGGCCGGCAACCTTACCTCCCAAAATGTAACCACTGTGAGCCCACCTC
TCAAAAAAACCAAGTCAAACATAAACCTGGAAATATCTGCACCCCTCACAGTTACCTCAGAAGCCCTAAC
TGTGGCTGCCGCCGCACCTCTAATGGTCGCGGGCAACACACTCACCATGCAATCACAGGCCCCGCTAACC
GTGCACGACTCCAAACTTAGCATTGCCACCCAAGGACCCCTCACAGTGTCAGAAGGAAAGCTAGCCCTGC
AAACATCAGGCCCCCTCACCACCACCGATAGCAGTACCCTTACTATCACTGCCTCACCCCCTCTAACTAC
TGCCACTGGTAGCTTGGGCATTGACTTGAAAGAGCCCATTTATACACAAAATGGAAAACTAGGACTAAAG
TACGGGGCTCCTTTGCATGTAACAGACGACCTAAACACTTTGACCGTAGCAACTGGTCCAGGTGTGACTA
TTAATAATACTTCCTTGCAAACTAAAGTTACTGGAGCCTTGGGTTTTGATTCACAAGGCAATATGCAACT
TAATGTAGCAGGAGGACTAAGGATTGATTCTCAAAACAGACGCCTTATACTTGATGTTAGTTATCCGTTT
GATGCTCAAAACCAACTAAATCTAAGACTAGGACAGGGCCCTCTTTTTATAAACTCAGCCCACAACTTGG
ATATTAACTACAACAAAGGCCTTTACTTGTTTACAGCTTCAAACAATTCCAAAAAGCTTGAGGTTAACCT
AAGCACTGCCAAGGGGTTGATGTTTGACGCTACAGCCATAGCCATTAATGCAGGAGATGGGCTTGAATTT
GGTTCACCTAATGCACCAAACACAAATCCCCTCAAAACAAAAATTGGCCATGGCCTAGAATTTGATTCAA
ACAAGGCTATGGTTCCTAAACTAGGAACTGGCCTTAGTTTTGACAGCACAGGTGCCATTACAGTAGGAAA
CAAAAATAATGATAAGCTAACTTTGTGGACCACACCAGCTCCATCTCCTAACTGTAGACTAAATGCAGAG
AAAGATGCTAAACTCACTTTGGTCTTAACAAAATGTGGCAGTCAAATACTTGCTACAGTTTCAGTTTTGG
CTGTTAAAGGCAGTTTGGCTCCAATATCTGGAACAGTTCAAAGTGCTCATCTTATTATAAGATTTGACGA
AAATGGAGTGCTACTAAACAATTCCTTCCTGGACCCAGAATATTGGAACTTTAGAAATGGAGATCTTACT
GAAGGCACAGCCTATACAAACGCTGTTGGATTTATGCCTAACCTATCAGCTTATCCAAAATCTCACGGTA
AAACTGCCAAAAGTAACATTGTCAGTCAAGTTTACTTAAACGGAGACAAAACTAAACCTGTAACACTAAC
CATTACACTAAACGGTACACAGGAAACAGGAGACACAACTCCAAGTGCATACTCTATGTCATTTTCATGG
GACTGGTCTGGCCACAACTACATTAATGAAATATTTGCCACATCCTCTTACACTTTTTCATACATTGCCC
AAGAATAAAGAATCGTTTGTGTTATGTTTCAACGTGTTTATTTTTCAATTGCAGAAAATTTCGAATCATT
TTTCATTCAGTAGTATAGCCCCACCACCACATAGCTTATACAGATCACCGTACCTTAATCAAACTCACAG
AACCCTAGTATTCAACCTGCCACCTCCCTCCCAACACACAGAGTACACAGTCCTTTCTCCCCGGCTGGCC
TTAAAAAGCATCATATCATGGGTAACAGACATATTCTTAGGTGTTATATTCCACACGGTTTCCTGTCGAG
CCAAACGCTCATCAGTGATATTAATAAACTCCCCGGGCAGCTCACTTAAGTTCATGTCGCTGTCCAGCTG
CTGAGCCACAGGCTGCTGTCCAACTTGCGGTTGCTTAACGGGCGGCGAAGGAGAAGTCCACGCCTACATG
GGGGTAGAGTCATAATCGTGCATCAGGATAGGGCGGTGGTGCTGCAGCAGCGCGCGAATAAACTGCTGCC
GCCGCCGCTCCGTCCTGCAGGAATACAACATGGCAGTGGTCTCCTCAGCGATGATTCGCACCGCCCGCAG
CATAAGGCGCCTTGTCCTCCGGGCACAGCAGCGCACCCTGATCTCACTTAAATCAGCACAGTAACTGCAG
CACAGCACCACAATATTGTTCAAAATCCCACAGTGCAAGGCGCTGTATCCAAAGCTCATGGCGGGGACCA
CAGAACCCACGTGGCCATCATACCACAAGCGCAGGTAGATTAAGTGGCGACCCCTCATAAACACGCTGGA
CATAAACATTACCTCTTTTGGCATGTTGTAATTCACCACCTCCCGGTACCATATAAACCTCTGATTAAAC
ATGGCGCCATCCACCACCATCCTAAACCAGCTGGCCAAAACCTGCCCGCCGGCTATACACTGCAGGGAAC
CGGGACTGGAACAATGACAGTGGAGAGCCCAGGACTCGTAACCATGGATCATCATGCTCGTCATGATATC
AATGTTGGCACAACACAGGCACACGTGCATACACTTCCTCAGGATTACAAGCTCCTCCCGCGTTAGAACC
ATATCCCAGGGAACAACCCATTCCTGAATCAGCGTAAATCCCACACTGCAGGGAAGACCTCGCACGTAAC
TCACGTTGTGCATTGTCAAAGTGTTACATTCGGGCAGCAGCGGATGATCCTCCAGTATGGTAGCGCGGGT
TTCTGTCTCAAAAGGAGGTAGACGATCCCTACTGTACGGAGTGCGCCGAGACAACCGAGATCGTGTTGGT
CGTAGTGTCATGCCAAATGGAACGCCGGACGTAGTCATATTTCCTGAAGCAAAACCAGGTGCGGGCGTGA
CAAACAGATCTGCGTCTCCGGTCTCGCCGCTTAGATCGCTCTGTGTAGTAGTTGTAGTATATCCACTCTC
TCAAAGCATCCAGGCGCCCCCTGGCTTCGGGTTCTATGTAAACTCCTTCATGCGCCGCTGCCCTGATAAC
ATCCACCACCGCAGAATAAGCCACACCCAGCCAACCTACACATTCGTTCTGCGAGTCACACACGGGAGGA
GCGGGAAGAGCTGGAAGAACCATGTTTTTTTTTTTATTCCAAAAGATTATCCAAAACCTCAAAATGAAGA
TCTATTAAGTGAACGCGCTCCCCTCCGGTGGCGTGGTCAAACTCTACAGCCAAAGAACAGATAATGGCAT
TTGTAAGATGTTGCACAATGGCTTCCAAAAGGCAAACGGCCCTCACGTCCAAGTGGACGTAAAGGCTAAA
CCCTTCAGGGTGAATCTCCTCTATAAACATTCCAGCACCTTCAACCATGCCCAAATAATTCTCATCTCGC
CACCTTCTCAATATATCTCTAAGCAAATCCCGAATATTAAGTCCGGCCATTGTAAAAATCTGCTCCAGAG
CGCCCTCCACCTTCAGCCTCAAGCAGCGAATCATGATTGCAAAAATTCAGGTTCCTCACAGACCTGTATA
AGATTCAAAAGCGGAACATTAACAAAAATACCGCGATCCCGTAGGTCCCTTCGCAGGGCCAGCTGAACAT
AATCGTGCAGGTCTGCACGGACCAGCGCGGCCACTTCCCCGCCAGGAACCATGACAAAAGAACCCACACT
GATTATGACACGCATACTCGGAGCTATGCTAACCAGCGTAGCCCCGATGTAAGCTTGTTGCATGGGCGGC
GATATAAAATGCAAGGTGCTGCTCAAAAAATCAGGCAAAGCCTCGCGCAAAAAAGAAAGCACATCGTAGT
CATGCTCATGCAGATAAAGGCAGGTAAGCTCCGGAACCACCACAGAAAAAGACACCATTTTTCTCTCAAA
CATGTCTGCGGGTTTCTGCATAAACACAAAATAAAATAACAAAAAAACATTTAAACATTAGAAGCCTGTC
TTACAACAGGAAAAACAACCCTTATAAGCATAAGACGGACTACGGCCATGCCGGCGTGACCGTAAAAAAA
CTGGTCACCGTGATTAAAAAGCACCACCGACAGCTCCTCGGTCATGTCCGGAGTCATAATGTAAGACTCG
GTAAACACATCAGGTTGATTCACATCGGTCAGTGCTAAAAAGCGACCGAAATAGCCCGGGGGAATACATA
CCCGCAGGCGTAGAGACAACATTACAGCCCCCATAGGAGGTATAACAAAATTAATAGGAGAGAAAAACAC
ATAAACACCTGAAAAACCCTCCTGCCTAGGCAAAATAGCACCCTCCCGCTCCAGAACAACATACAGCGCT
TCCACAGCGGCAGCCATAACAGTCAGCCTTACCAGTAAAAAAGAAAACCTATTAAAAAAACACCACTCGA
CACGGCACCAGCTCAATCAGTCACAGTGTAAAAAAGGGCCAAGTGCAGAGCGAGTATATATAGGACTAAA
AAATGACGTAACGGTTAAAGTCCACAAAAAACACCCAGAAAACCGCACGCGAACCTACGCCCAGAAACGA
AAGCCAAAAAACCCACAACTTCCTCAAATCGTCACTTCCGTTTTCCCACGTTACGTCACTTCCCATTTTA
AGAAAACTACAATTCCCAACACATACAAGTTACTCCGCCCTAAAACCTACGTCACCCGCCCCGTTCCCAC
GCCCCGCGCCACGTCACAAACTCCACCCCCTCATTATCATATTGGCTTCAATCCAAAATAAGGTATATTA
TTGATGATGTTAATTAATTTAAATCCGCATGCGATATCGAGCTCTCCCGGGAATTCGGATCTGCGACGCG
AGGCTGGATGGCCTTCCCCATTATGATTCTTCTCGCTTCCGGCGGCATCGGGATGCCCGCGTTGCAGGCC
ATGCTGTCCAGGCAGGTAGATGACGACCATCAGGGACAGCTTCAAGGCCAGCAAAAGGCCAGGAACCGTA
AAAAGGCCGCGTTGCTGGCGTTTTTCCATAGGCTCCGCCCCCCTGACGAGCATCACAAAAATCGACGCTC
AAGTCAGAGGTGGCGAAACCCGACAGGACTATAAAGATACCAGGCGTTTCCCCCTGGAAGCTCCCTCGTG
CGCTCTCCTGTTCCGACCCTGCCGCTTACCGGATACCTGTCCGCCTTTCTCCCTTCGGGAAGCGTGGCGC
TTTCTCATAGCTCACGCTGTAGGTATCTCAGTTCGGTGTAGGTCGTTCGCTCCAAGCTGGGCTGTGTGCA
CGAACCCCCCGTTCAGCCCGACCGCTGCGCCTTATCCGGTAACTATCGTCTTGAGTCCAACCCGGTAAGA
CACGACTTATCGCCACTGGCAGCAGCCACTGGTAACAGGATTAGCAGAGCGAGGTATGTAGGCGGTGCTA
CAGAGTTCTTGAAGTGGTGGCCTAACTACGGCTACACTAGAAGGACAGTATTTGGTATCTGCGCTCTGCT
GAAGCCAGTTACCTTCGGAAAAAGAGTTGGTAGCTCTTGATCCGGCAAACAAACCACCGCTGGTAGCGGT
GGTTTTTTTGTTTGCAAGCAGCAGATTACGCGCAGAAAAAAAGGATCTCAAGAAGATCCTTTGATCTTTT
CTACGGGGTCTGACGCTCAGTGGAACGAAAACTCACGTTAAGGGATTTTGGTCATGAGATTATCAAAAAG
GATCTTCACCTAGATCCTTTTAAATCAATCTAAAGTATATATGAGTAAACTTGGTCTGACAGTTACCAAT
GCTTAATCAGTGAGGCACCTATCTCAGCGATCTGTCTATTTCGTTCATCCATAGTTGCCTGACTCCCCGT
CGTGTAGATAACTACGATACGGGAGGGCTTACCATCTGGCCCCAGTGCTGCAATGATACCGCGAGACCCA
CGCTCACCGGCTCCAGATTTATCAGCAATAAACCAGCCAGCCGGAAGGGCCGAGCGCAGAAGTGGTCCTG
CAACTTTATCCGCCTCCATCCAGTCTATTAATTGTTGCCGGGAAGCTAGAGTAAGTAGTTCGCCAGTTAA
TAGTTTGCGCAACGTTGTTGCCATTGCTACAGGCATCGTGGTGTCACGCTCGTCGTTTGGTATGGCTTCA
TTCAGCTCCGGTTCCCAACGATCAAGGCGAGTTACATGATCCCCCATGTTGTGCAAAAAAGCGGTTAGCT
CCTTCGGTCCTCCGATCGTTGTCAGAAGTAAGTTGGCCGCAGTGTTATCACTCATGGTTATGGCAGCACT
GCATAATTCTCTTACTGTCATGCCATCCGTAAGATGCTTTTCTGTGACTGGTGAGTACTCAACCAAGTCA
TTCTGAGAATAGTGTATGCGGCGACCGAGTTGCTCTTGCCCGGCGTCAACACGGGATAATACCGCGCCAC
ATAGCAGAACTTTAAAAGTGCTCATCATTGGAAAACGTTCTTCGGGGCGAAAACTCTCAAGGATCTTACC
GCTGTTGAGATCCAGTTCGATGTAACCCACTCGTGCACCCAACTGATCTTCAGCATCTTTTACTTTCACC
AGCGTTTCTGGGTGAGCAAAAACAGGAAGGCAAAATGCCGCAAAAAAGGGAATAAGGGCGACACGGAAAT
GTTGAATACTCATACTCTTCCTTTTTCAATATTATTGAAGCATTTATCAGGGTTATTGTCTCATGAGCGG
ATACATATTTGAATGTATTTAGAAAAATAAACAAATAGGGGTTCCGCGCACATTTCCCCGAAAAGTGCCA
CCTGACGTCTAAGAAACCATTATTATCATGACATTAACCTATAAAAATAGGCGTATCACGAGGCCCTTTC
GTCTTCAAGAATTGGATCCGAATTCCCGGGAGAGCTCGATATCGCATGCGGATTTAAATTAATTAA
Features (pLannotate 1.2.2; 38 found; start..end, strand, type, name):
      1..103     +  repeat_region  ITR: inverted terminal repeat of human adenovirus serotype 5 inverted
    191..341     +  misc_signal    Ad5 Ψ: packaging signal for adenovirus serotype 5
    512..536     +  protein_bind   attB1: mutant version of attB; recombination site for the Gateway® BP reaction BP Clonase™
    588..828     +  promoter       U6 promoter: RNA polymerase III promoter for human U6 snRNA
    909..933     -  protein_bind   attB2: mutant version of attB; recombination site for the Gateway® BP reaction BP Clonase™
   1047..1466    +  CDS            IX: CAP9_ADE05 - Experimental evidence at protein level: Swiss-Prot protein existence level 1. Structural component of the virion that acts as a cement protein on the capsid exterior and forms triskelion structures consisting of three molecules that stabilize three hexon trimers at the center of each icosahedral facet and fixes the peripentonal hexons. Dispensable for assembly. During virus entry, recruits the anterograde motor kinesin-1 to the capsid docked at the nuclear pore complex thereby subjecting the docked capsid to a pulling force. The resulting tension leads to capsid disruption, disper
   1553..2782    -  CDS            IVa2 (fragment): PKG1_ADEM1 - Protein inferred from homology: Swiss-Prot protein existence level 3. Component of the packaging machinery which encapsidates the viral DNA into preformed capsids and transcriptional activator of the viral major late promoter (MLP). Binds, along with packaging proteins 2 and 3, to the specific packaging sequence on the left end of viral genomic DNA and displays ATPase activity thereby providing the power stroke of the packaging machinery. The activity of packaging protein IVa2 is stimulated by protein 33K which acts as a terminase. May be the protein that pumps DNA into the capsid
   2638..5805    -  CDS            POL: DPOL_ADE05 - Experimental evidence at protein level: Swiss-Prot protein existence level 1. Eukaryotic-type DNA polymerase involved in viral genomic replication. DNA synthesis is protein primed, and acts in a strand displacement replication. Assembles in complex with viral pTP, DBP, host NFIA and host POU2F1/OCT1 on viral origin of replication. The polymerase covalently transfers dCMP onto pTP, thereby initiating complementary strand synthesis. From Human adenovirus C serotype 5 (HAdV-5) (Human adenovirus 5).
   6024..8027    -  CDS            PTP: TERM_ADE05 - Experimental evidence at protein level: Swiss-Prot protein existence level 1. Protein covalently bound to the viral DNA that acts as a primer for viral genomic replication by DNA strand displacement. Assembles on the viral origin of replication in an initiation complex with viral polymerase, DBP, host NFIA and host POU2F1/OCT1. During initiation, the polymerase covalently couples the first dCTP with Ser- 580 of pTP. The terminal protein stimulates the template activity over 20 fold compared to protein-free templates. Neo-synthesized viral genomes are linked to two preterminal prot
   8058..8214    +  ncRNA          VA: Accession: RF00102 - VA RNA
   8313..8470    +  ncRNA          VA: Accession: RF00102 - VA RNA
   8488..9732    +  CDS            L1: PKG3_ADE05 - Experimental evidence at protein level: Swiss-Prot protein existence level 1. Involved in viral genome packaging through its interaction with packaging proteins 1 and 2. After proteolytic cleavage by adenovirus protease, L1 52/55k protein is removed from the capsid during viral maturation. From Human adenovirus C serotype 5 (HAdV-5) (Human adenovirus 5).
   9756..11510   +  CDS            CAP3_ADE05: Experimental evidence at protein level: Swiss-Prot protein existence level 1. Structural component of the virion that acts as a cement protein on the capsid exterior and which mediates the interactions between the hexons, including the peripentonal hexons, and reaches all the way to the penton vertices. Two hexon linking proteins IIIa, one from each facet, stabilize the unique edge interface between a pair of facets. As the virus enters the host cell, hexon linking proteins IIIa are shed concomitant with virion acidification in the endosome. During virus assembly, seems to play a role in the s
  11595..13307   +  CDS            L2: CAPSP_ADE05 - Experimental evidence at protein level: Swiss-Prot protein existence level 1. Major capsid protein that self-associates to form penton base pentamers, each in the shape of a pentagon, situated at the 12 vertices of the pseudo T=25 capsid. Involved in virus secondary attachment to host cell after initial attachment by the fiber protein. Binds host integrin heterodimer ITGAV-ITGB5 (alphaV-beta5) thereby triggering clathrin-mediated endocytosis of virions. Mediates initial virus attachment to CXADR-negative cells. Binding to integrins ITGAV-ITGB5 also seems to induce macropinocytosi
  13317..13910   +  CDS            L2: NP_ADE02 - Experimental evidence at protein level: Swiss-Prot protein existence level 1. Plays a role in the inhibition of host immune response within the nucleus. Interacts with cellular nucleosomes and immobilizes the host immune danger signal HMGB1 on chromatin. In turn, prevents HMGB1 release out of the cell and thus decreases inflammation. Plays also a role in the wrapping and condensation of the viral DNA. May also promote viral genome import into the nucleus. From Human adenovirus C serotype 2 (HAdV-2) (Human adenovirus 2).
  13983..15086   +  CDS            L2: CORE5_ADE05 - Experimental evidence at protein level: Swiss-Prot protein existence level 1. Associates loosely with the viral DNA to form an outer shell around the nucleoprotein-DNA complex and links it with the capsid by binding the endosome lysis protein. Dissociates from the viral genome during entry. Might be involved in nuclear capsid assembly of the viral particles through its association with NPM1/nucleophosmin. From Human adenovirus C serotype 5 (HAdV-5) (Human adenovirus 5).
  15117..15356   +  CDS            COR10_ADE02: Experimental evidence at protein level: Swiss-Prot protein existence level 1. [Pre-core protein X]: Interacts with the viral DNA and aids in tightly condensing it within the capsid. Cleavage of pre-core protein X may serve to partially relax this structure within the mature virion prior to its entry into the nucleus. From Human adenovirus C serotype 2 (HAdV-2) (Human adenovirus 2).
  15442..16191   +  CDS            L3: CAP6_ADE05 - Experimental evidence at protein level: Swiss-Prot protein existence level 1. [Protease cofactor]: Cofactor that activates the viral protease. Binds to viral protease in a 1:1 ratio. From Human adenovirus C serotype 5 (HAdV-5) (Human adenovirus 5).
  16280..19135   +  CDS            L3 (sequence partly withheld): CAPSH_ADE05 - Experimental evidence at protein level: Swiss-Prot protein existence level 1. Major capsid protein that self-associates to form 240 hexon trimers, each in the shape of a hexagon, building most of the pseudo T=25 capsid. Assembled into trimeric units with the help of the chaperone shutoff protein. Transported by pre-protein VI to the nucleus where it associates with other structural proteins to form an empty capsid. Might be involved, through its interaction with host dyneins, in the intracellular microtubule-dependent transport of incoming viral capsid to the nucleus. From Human
  19171..19782   +  CDS            L3: PRO_ADE05 - Experimental evidence at transcript level: Swiss-Prot protein existence level 2. Cleaves viral precursor proteins (pTP, pIIIa, pVI, pVII, pVIII, and pX) inside newly assembled particles giving rise to mature virions. Protease complexed to its cofactor slides along the viral DNA to specifically locate and cleave the viral precursors. Mature virions have a weakened organization compared to the unmature virions, thereby facilitating subsequent uncoating. Without maturation, the particle lacks infectivity and is unable to uncoat. Late in adenovirus infection, in the cytoplasm, may part
  19884..21470   -  CDS            DBP: DNB2_ADE05 - Experimental evidence at protein level: Swiss-Prot protein existence level 1. Plays a role in the elongation phase of viral strand displacement replication by unwinding the template in an ATP- independent fashion, employing its capacity to form multimers. Also enhances the rate of initiation. Released from template upon second strand synthesis. Assembles in complex with viral pTP, viral pol, host NFIA and host POU2F1/OCT1 on viral origin of replication. Covers the whole ssDNA genome during synthesis. The complementary strand synthesis induces its relese from DNA template. May inhi
  21499..23919   +  CDS            L4: SHUT_ADE05 - Experimental evidence at protein level: Swiss-Prot protein existence level 1. Protein that inhibits host translation while promoting late viral translation by ribosome shunting. Blocks host cap-dependent translation by binding to eIF4G, displacing MKNK1 from cap initiation complexes and preventing EIF4E phosphorylation. Binds to the tripartite leader sequence of viral late mRNAs and recruits host eIF4G, PABPC1/poly-A binding protein and 40S ribosomes subunits on viral mRNAs, allowing ribosome shunting and efficient translation of late viral mRNAs even though conventional translati
  24132..24515   +  CDS            SF33K_ADE02 (fragment): Experimental evidence at protein level: Swiss-Prot protein existence level 1. Probably functions as the small terminase that is part of the molecular motor that translocates genomic DNA in empty capsid during DNA packaging. This motor is located at a unique vertex and comprises at least the IVa2 ATPase, the small terminase 33K and probably a portal. Forms a ring-like structure of about 17 nm in which genomic DNA is translocated into the capsid. Stimulates IVa2 ATPase activity in the presence of the viral genome. Once the DNA is packaged, the terminase detaches: the 33K protein is present in th
  24606..25286   +  CDS            L4: CAP8_ADE02 - Experimental evidence at protein level: Swiss-Prot protein existence level 1. [Hexon-linking protein-C]: Structural component of the virion that acts as a cement protein on the capsid interior and which glue the peripentonal hexons and group-of-nine hexons together. From Human adenovirus C serotype 2 (HAdV-2) (Human adenovirus 2).
  25290..25610   +  CDS            E312_ADE02: Experimental evidence at protein level: Swiss-Prot protein existence level 1. From Human adenovirus C serotype 2 (HAdV-2) (Human adenovirus 2).
  26025..26390   +  CDS            E3145_ADE02: Experimental evidence at protein level: Swiss-Prot protein existence level 1. May prevent Nf-kappaB activation by immune signals like Tumor necrosis factor, presumably by inhibiting NFKB1 dimer DNA-binding. May act directly at the TNF receptor to inhibit signaling. From Human adenovirus C serotype 2 (HAdV-2) (Human adenovirus 2).
  26421..26585   -  CDS            UXP_ADE05 (fragment): Experimental evidence at transcript level: Swiss-Prot protein existence level 2. Might play a role in viral replication since it is associated with viral replication centers. Seems to have an effect on DBP localization. From Human adenovirus C serotype 5 (HAdV-5) (Human adenovirus 5).
  26596..28338   +  CDS            SPIKE_ADE05: Experimental evidence at protein level: Swiss-Prot protein existence level 1. Forms spikes that protrude from each vertex of the icosahedral capsid. Interacts with host coxsackievirus and adenovirus receptor CXADR located at the cell tight junctions to provide virion initial attachment to target cell. The fiber protein binds to CXADR with a higher affinity than CXADR binds to itself, thereby blocking the cell-cell adhesion function of CXADR dimers and leading to local disruption of the tight junction. Fiber protein present on neo- synthesized particles may thus disrupt the junctional integrity
  28471..28548   -  CDS            E417_ADE03: Protein predicted: Swiss-Prot protein existence level 4. From Human adenovirus B serotype 3 (HAdV-3) (Human adenovirus 3).
  28750..29631   -  CDS            E434_ADE02: Experimental evidence at protein level: Swiss-Prot protein existence level 1. Plays a major role to prevent cellular inhibition of viral genome replication by nuclear bodies. Assembles an SCF-like E3 ubiquitin ligase complex based on the cellular proteins ELOB, ELOC, CUL5 and RBX1, in cooperation with viral E1B-55K. This viral RING-type ligase ubiquitinates cellular substrates prior to proteasomal degradation: p53/TP53, LIG4, MRE11-RAD50-NBS1 (MRN) complex, ITGA3, DAXX and BLM. From Human adenovirus C serotype 2 (HAdV-2) (Human adenovirus 2).
  29910..30257   -  CDS            E411_ADE05: Experimental evidence at protein level: Swiss-Prot protein existence level 1. From Human adenovirus C serotype 5 (HAdV-5) (Human adenovirus 5).
  30257..30646   -  CDS            E4RF2_ADE02: Protein predicted: Swiss-Prot protein existence level 4. From Human adenovirus C serotype 2 (HAdV-2) (Human adenovirus 2).
  30697..31080   -  CDS            E4RF1_ADE02: Experimental evidence at protein level: Swiss-Prot protein existence level 1. May modulate tight-junctions functions of infected cells through interactions with PDZ proteins. E4 ORF1 has ben show for Adenovirus 9 to interact with protein involved in tight junction regulation. May play a role in mTOR activation by activating PI3- kinase, thus overriding cellular checkpoint for translation. From Human adenovirus C serotype 2 (HAdV-2) (Human adenovirus 2).
  31390..31492   -  repeat_region  ITR: inverted terminal repeat of human adenovirus serotype 5 inverted
  31546..31670   +  CDS            TcR (fragment): tetracycline efflux protein; tet; confers resistance to tetracycline
  31716..32304   -  rep_origin     ori: high-copy-number ColE1/pMB1/pBR322/pUC origin of replication
  32456..33316   -  CDS            AmpR: β-lactamase; bla; confers resistance to ampicillin, carbenicillin, and related antibiotics
  33317..33421   -  promoter       AmpR promoter: bla
