[The description below was written by a language model from this plasmid's Addgene catalogue record and pLannotate feature annotations shown in this document.]
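Description:
pAV hTERTsh is a recombinant adenoviral vector plasmid of about 33.6 kb, built on the Invitrogen pAd/PL-DEST backbone and designed to deliver a short hairpin RNA against the human telomerase reverse transcriptase (hTERT) transcript. It was made by Gateway recombination, transferring a U6-hTERTsh cassette from a pENTR entry clone into the promoterless destination vector. The resulting attB1 and attB2 sites flank the roughly 400 bp insert near the left end of the viral genome. Within this cassette the human U6 promoter, an RNA polymerase III promoter suited to producing small, precisely terminated transcripts, drives the hairpin designated shRNA C3, which is processed by the cellular RNAi machinery to knock down hTERT mRNA.

The rest of the construct is a human adenovirus serotype 5 genome bounded by the two inverted terminal repeats, with the Ad5 Ψ packaging signal beside the left ITR. The feature table shows the viral replication genes (polymerase, preterminal protein, DNA-binding protein), the VA RNAs, the late structural and packaging genes (hexon, penton base, fiber, IIIa, pVI, pVIII, protease, IVa2, 52/55K and others) and the E4 open reading frames. No E1 genes are annotated, since the shRNA cassette occupies that position, and only some E3 reading frames are detected. This is consistent with a replication-defective vector that would need a complementing packaging cell line to produce virus. Outside the ITRs lie a high-copy ColE1/pUC-type origin, an ampicillin resistance gene with its own promoter for propagation and selection in E. coli, and a residual tetracycline resistance fragment. According to the associated publication title, the vector was used in a study of telomerase and telomere transcripts in human cancer cells.
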