Addgene plasmid #111380: pAV hTERTsh
Purpose: Knock down of hTERT transcript
Depositing lab: Klaus Holzmann. Depositing organization: Medical University of Vienna. Publication: Telomere Transcripts Target Telomerase in Human Cancer Cells. Kreilmeier T, Mejri D, Hauck M, Kleiter M, Holzmann K. Genes (Basel). 2016 Aug 16;7(8). pii: genes7080046. doi: 10.3390/genes7080046. PubMed 27537914.
Backbone
  Vector backbone: pAd/PL-DEST
  Backbone manufacturer: Invitrogen
  Modifications to backbone: pENTR U6-hTERTsh was transferred into Ad/PL-DEST for AV production as recommended by the manufacturer (Invitrogen).
  Vector type: Adenoviral
Growth in bacteria
  Bacterial resistance: Ampicillin, 100 μg/mL
  Growth temperature: 37°C
  Growth strain: NEB Stable
  Copy number: Unknown
Gene/Insert
  Gene/Insert name: shRNA C3 against hTERT
  gRNA/shRNA sequence: TTTCATCAGCAAGTTTGGA
  Species: H. sapiens (human)
  Insert size (bp): 399
  Promoter: U6
  Cloning method: Gateway Cloning
  Sequencing primers: 5′ unknown
Terms and licenses: Academic/Nonprofit Terms; Industry Terms: Not Available to Industry
How to cite: pAV hTERTsh was a gift from Klaus Holzmann (Addgene plasmid # 111380 ; http://n2t.net/addgene:111380 ; RRID:Addgene_111380)
